# Supplementary material for: Divergence of Grainy head affects chromatin accessibility, gene expression, and embryonic viability in Drosophila melanogaster
Source: bioRxiv preprint, doi:10.1101/2024.04.07.588430, version 1 (2024-04-10)
Supplement: Other_Supplemental [file 588430_file04.zip › other_supplemental/Plasmid maps/puast-attb-grhworm-flag.gb]

LOCUS       pUAST-attB-grhWoRM-FLA 10227 bp ds-DNA     circular     03-OCT-2022
DEFINITION  .
FEATURES             Location/Qualifiers
     Gene               667..4802
                        /label="WHITE"
                        /ApEinfo_revcolor="#ffef86"
                        /ApEinfo_fwdcolor="#ffef86"
     Regulatory element 4809..4842
                        /label="LOXP"
                        /ApEinfo_revcolor="#f58a5e"
                        /ApEinfo_fwdcolor="#f58a5e"
     Regulatory element 4849..5230
                        /label="UAS_HSP70"
                        /ApEinfo_revcolor="#b4abac"
                        /ApEinfo_fwdcolor="#b4abac"
     misc_feature       5254..5256
                        /label="START codon"
                        /ApEinfo_revcolor="#75c6a9"
                        /ApEinfo_fwdcolor="#75c6a9"
     misc_feature       5254..6942
                        /label="worm grh"
                        /ApEinfo_revcolor="#c6c9d1"
                        /ApEinfo_fwdcolor="#c6c9d1"
     misc_feature       6943..7017
                        /label="3xFLAG_insert"
                        /ApEinfo_revcolor="#ffef86"
                        /ApEinfo_fwdcolor="#ffef86"
     Regulatory element 7100..7116
                        /label="SV40 INTRON"
                        /ApEinfo_revcolor="#faac61"
                        /ApEinfo_fwdcolor="#faac61"
     Transgenic         7727..8011
                        /label="ATTB"
                        /ApEinfo_revcolor="#84b0dc"
                        /ApEinfo_fwdcolor="#84b0dc"
ORIGIN
        1 CTAAATTGTA AGCGTTAATA TTTTGTTAAA ATTCGCGTTA AATTTTTGTT AAATCAGCTC
       61 ATTTTTTAAC CAATAGGCCG AAATCGGCAA AATCCCTTAT AAATCAAAAG AATAGACCGA
      121 GATAGGGTTG AGTGTTGTTC CAGTTTGGAA CAAGAGTCCA CTATTAAAGA ACGTGGACTC
      181 CAACGTCAAA GGNNNNNNNN NNNNNNNNNN NNNNNNNNNN NNNNNNNNNN NNNNNNNNNN
      241 NTNNNNNNNN NNNNNNNNNN NNNNNNNNNN NNNNNNNNNN NNNNNNNNNN NNNNNNNNNN
      301 NNNNNNNNNN NNNNNNNNNN NNNNNNNNNN NNNGNNNNNN NNNNNNNNNN NNNNNNNNNN
      361 NNNNNNNNNN NNNNNNNNNN NNNNNNNNNN NNNNNNNNNN NNNNNNNNNN NNNNNNNNNN
      421 NNNNNNNNNN NNNNNNNNNN NNNNNNNNNN NNNNNNNNCC CATTCGCCAT TCAGGCTGCG
      481 CAACTGTTGG GAAGGGCGAT CGGTGCGGGC CTCTTCGCTA TTACGCCAGC TGGCGAAAGG
      541 GGGATGTGCT GCAAGGCGAT TAAGTTGGGT AACGCCAGGG TTTTCCCAGT CACGACGTTG
      601 TAAAACGACG GCCAGTGAAT TGTAATACGA CTCACTATAG GGCGAATTGG GTACGTACCG
      661 GGCCCCTAGT ATGTATGTAA GTTAATAAAA CCCATTTTTG CGGAAAGTAG ATAAAAAAAA
      721 CATTTTTTTT TTTTACTGCA CTGGATATCA TTGAACTTAT CTGATCAGTT TTAAATTTAC
      781 TTCGATCCAA GGGTATTTGA TGTACCAGGT TCTTTCGATT ACCTCTCACT CAAAATGACA
      841 TTCCACTCAA AGTCAGCGCT GTTTGCCTCC TTCTCTGTCC ACAGAAATAT CGCCGTCTCT
      901 TTCGCCGCTG CGTCCGCTAT CTCTTTCGCC ACCGTTTGTA GCGTTACGTA GCGTCAATGT
      961 CCGCCTTCAG TTGCATTTTG TCAGCGGTTT CGTGACGAAG CTCCAAGCGG TTTACGCCAT
     1021 CAATTAAACA CAAAGTGCTG TGCCAAAACT CCTCTCGCTT CTTATTTTTG TTTGTTTTTT
     1081 GAGTGATTGG GGTGGTGATT GGTTTTGGGT GGGTAAGCAG GGGAAAGTGT GAAAAATCCC
     1141 GGCAATGGGC CAAGAGGATC AGGAGCTATT AATTCGCGGA GGCAGCAAAC ACCCATCTGC
     1201 CGAGCATCTG AACAATGTGA GTAGTACATG TGCATACATC TTAAGTTCAC TTGATCTATA
     1261 GGAACTGCGA TTGCAACATC AAATTGTCTG CGGCGTGAGA ACTGCGACCC ACAAAAATCC
     1321 CAAACCGCAA TTGCACAAAC AAATAGTGAC ACGAAACAGA TTATTCTGGT AGCTGTTCTC
     1381 GCTATATAAG ACAATTTTTG AGATCATATC ATGATCAAGA CATCTAAAGG CATTCATTTT
     1441 CGACTATATT CTTTTTTACA AAAAATATAA CAACCAGATA TTTTAAGCTG ATCCTAGATG
     1501 CACAAAAAAT AAATAAAAGT ATAAACCTAC TTCGTAGGAT ACTTCGGGGT ACTTTTTGTT
     1561 CGGGGTTAGA TGAGCATAAC GCTTGTAGTT GATATTTGAG ATCCCCTATC ATTGCAGGGT
     1621 GACAGCGGAG CGGCTTCGCA GAGCTGCATT AACCAGGGCT TCGGGCAGGC CAAAAACTAC
     1681 GGCACGCTCC GGCCACCCAG TCCGCCGGAG GACTCCGGTT CAGGGAGCGG CCAACTAGCC
     1741 GAGAACCTCA CCTATGCCTG GCACAATATG GACATCTTTG GGGCGGTCAA TCAGCCGGGC
     1801 TCCGGATGGC GGCAGCTGGT CAACCGGACA CGCGGACTAT TCTGCAACGA GCGACACATA
     1861 CCGGCGCCCA GGAAACATTT GCTCAAGAAC GGTGAGTTTC TATTCGCAGT CGGCTGATCT
     1921 GTGTGAAATC TTAATAAAGG GTCCAATTAC CAATTTGAAA CTCAGTTTGC GGCGTGGCCT
     1981 ATCCGGGCGA ACTTTTGGCC GTGATGGGCA GTTCCGGTGC CGGAAAGACG ACCCTGCTGA
     2041 ATGCCCTTGC CTTTCGATCG CCGCAGGGCA TCCAAGTATC GCCATCCGGG ATGCGACTGC
     2101 TCAATGGCCA ACCTGTGGAC GCCAAGGAGA TGCAGGCCAG GTGCGCCTAT GTCCAGCAGG
     2161 ATGACCTCTT TATCGGCTCC CTAACGGCCA GGGAACACCT GATTTTCCAG GCCATGGTGC
     2221 GGATGCCACG ACATCTGACC TATCGGCAGC GAGTGGCCCG CGTGGATCAG GTGATCCAGG
     2281 AGCTTTCGCT CAGCAAATGT CAGCACACGA TCATCGGTGT GCCCGGCAGG GTGAAAGGTC
     2341 TGTCCGGCGG AGAAAGGAAG CGTCTGGCAT TCGCCTCCGA GGCACTAACC GATCCGCCGC
     2401 TTCTGATCTG CGATGAGCCC ACCTCCGGAC TGGACTCATT TACCGCCCAC AGCGTCGTCC
     2461 AGGTGCTGAA GAAGCTGTCG CAGAAGGGCA AGACCGTCAT CCTGACCATT CATCAGCCGT
     2521 CTTCCGAGCT GTTTGAGCTC TTTGACAAGA TCCTTCTGAT GGCCGAGGGC AGGGTAGCTT
     2581 TCTTGGGCAC TCCCAGCGAA GCCGTCGACT TCTTTTCCTA GTGAGTTCGA TGTGTTTATT
     2641 AAGGGTATCT AGCATTACAT TACATCTCAA CTCCTATCCA GCGTGGGTGC CCAGTGTCCT
     2701 ACCAACTACA ATCCGGCGGA CTTTTACGTA CAGGTGTTGG CCGTTGTGCC CGGACGGGAG
     2761 ATCGAGTCCC GTGATCGGAT CGCCAAGATA TGCGACAATT TTGCTATTAG CAAAGTAGCC
     2821 CGGGATATGG AGCAGTTGTT GGCCACCAAA AATTTGGAGA AGCCACTGGA GCAGCCGGAG
     2881 AATGGGTACA CCTACAAGGC CACCTGGTTC ATGCAGTTCC GGGCGGTCCT GTGGCGATCC
     2941 TGGCTGTCGG TGCTCAAGGA ACCACTCCTC GTAAAAGTGC GACTTATTCA GACAACGGTG
     3001 AGTGGTTCCA GTGGAAACAA ATGATATAAC GCTTACAATT CTTGGAAACA AATTCGCTAG
     3061 ATTTTAGTTA GAATTGCCTG ATTCCACACC CTTCTTAGTT TTTTTCAATG AGATGTATAG
     3121 TTTATAGTTT TGCAGAAAAT AAATAAATTT CATTTAACTC GCGAACATGT TGAAGATATG
     3181 AATATTAATG AGATGCGAGT AACATTTTAA TTTGCAGATG GTTGCCATCT TGATTGGCCT
     3241 CATCTTTTTG GGCCAACAAC TCACGCAAGT GGGCGTGATG AATATCAACG GAGCCATCTT
     3301 CCTCTTCCTG ACCAACATGA CCTTTCAAAA CGTCTTTGCC ACGATAAATG TAAGTCTTGT
     3361 TTAGAATACA TTTGCATATT AATAATTTAC TAACTTTCTA ATGAATCGAT TCGATTTAGG
     3421 TGTTCACCTC AGAGCTGCCA GTTTTTATGA GGGAGGCCCG AAGTCGACTT TATCGCTGTG
     3481 ACACATACTT TCTGGGCAAA ACGATTGCCG AATTACCGCT TTTTCTCACA GTGCCACTGG
     3541 TCTTCACGGC GATTGCCTAT CCGATGATCG GACTGCGGGC CGGAGTGCTG CACTTCTTCA
     3601 ACTGCCTGGC GCTGGTCACT CTGGTGGCCA ATGTGTCAAC GTCCTTCGGA TATCTAATAT
     3661 CCTGCGCCAG CTCCTCGACC TCGATGGCGC TGTCTGTGGG TCCGCCGGTT ATCATACCAT
     3721 TCCTGCTCTT TGGCGGCTTC TTCTTGAACT CGGGCTCGGT GCCAGTATAC CTCAAATGGT
     3781 TGTCGTACCT CTCATGGTTC CGTTACGCCA ACGAGGGTCT GCTGATTAAC CAATGGGCGG
     3841 ACGTGGAGCC GGGCGAAATT AGCTGCACAT CGTCGAACAC CACGTGCCCC AGTTCGGGCA
     3901 AGGTCATCCT GGAGACGCTT AACTTCTCCG CCGCCGATCT GCCGCTGGAC TACGTGGGTC
     3961 TGGCCATTCT CATCGTGAGC TTCCGGGTGC TCGCATATCT GGCTCTAAGA CTTCGGGCCC
     4021 GACGCAAGGA GTAGCCGACA TATATCCGAA ATAACTGCTT GTTTTTTTTT TTTACCATTA
     4081 TTACCATCGT GTTTACTGTT TATTGCCCCC TCAAAAAGCT AATGTAATTA TATTTGTGCC
     4141 AATAAAAACA AGATATGACC TATAGAATAC AAGTATTTCC CCTTCGAACA TCCCCACAAG
     4201 TAGACTTTGG ATTTGTCTTC TAACCAAAAG ACTTACACAC CTGCATACCT TACATCAAAA
     4261 ACTCGTTTAT CGCTACATAA AACACCGGGA TATATTTTTT ATATACATAC TTTTCAAATC
     4321 GCGCGCCCTC TTCATAATTC ACCTCCACCA CACCACGTTT CGTAGTTGCT CTTTCGCTGT
     4381 CTCCCACCCG CTCTCCGCAA CACATTCACC TTTTGTTCGA CGACCTTGGA GCGACTGTCG
     4441 TTAGTTCCGC GCGATTCGGT TCGCTCAAAT GGTTCCGAGT GGTTCATTTC GTCTCAATAG
     4501 AAATTAGTAA TAAATATTTG TATGTACAAT TTATTTGCTC CAATATATTT GTATATATTT
     4561 CCCTCACAGC TATATTTATT CTAATTTAAT ATTATGACTT TTTAAGGTAA TTTTTTGTGA
     4621 CCTGTTCGGA GTGATTAGCG TTACAATTTG AACTGAAAGT GACATCCAGT GTTTGTTCCT
     4681 TGTGTAGATG CATCTCAAAA AAATGGTGGG CATAATAGTG TTGTTTATAT ATATCAAAAA
     4741 TAACAACTAT AATAATAAGA ATACATTTAA TTTAGAAAAT GCTTGGATTT CACTGGAACT
     4801 AGGCTAGCAT AACTTCGTAT AATGTATGCT ATACGAAGTT ATGCTAGCGG ATCCAAGCTT
     4861 GCATGCCTGC AGGTCGGAGT ACTGTCCTCC GAGCGGAGTA CTGTCCTCCG AGCGGAGTAC
     4921 TGTCCTCCGA GCGGAGTACT GTCCTCCGAG CGGAGTACTG TCCTCCGAGC GGAGACTCTA
     4981 GCGAGCGCCG GAGTATAAAT AGAGGCGCTT CGTCTACGGA GCGACAATTC AATTCAAACA
     5041 AGgtCAAAGT GAACACGTCG CTAAGCGAAA GCTAAGCAAA TAAACAAGCG CAGCTGAACA
     5101 AGCTAAACAA TCTGCAGTAA AGTGCAAGTT AAAGTGAATC AATTAAAAGT AACCAGCAAC
     5161 CAAGTAAATC AACTGCAACT ACTGAAATCT GCCAAGAAGT AATTATTGAA TACAAGAAGA
     5221 GAACTCTGAA TAGGGAATTG GGAATTCGTT AACATGTCAT TCCAACTTGA CCAATCAACG
     5281 TCAGTAATAA AAACGGCGCC GCCGGGGCGC CTAGAATTCA AAAACGAGCC AATCGACATT
     5341 GCAAGCTCCA ATATTCAAGA CCTAGCGAAA ATGCAAACAT TAGACGGATA TTACCAACAG
     5401 ACATCACTAC AACTTCCACA ATCACAACAA TATCATCGGA TGTATGAAAA TGTCTACAAT
     5461 AACCAGCAGA TTTTATATGC TCAAACTCAA AACTTTCAAT ATCCCTCAAC ATTACTCACG
     5521 AACGGCAGTC TCGCACAAAC CGAATGGAGG GGCCAACAAA TGGACACGTC CGCCTATTCA
     5581 AATACAGGAT ATTCGAGGAG CTCGACGAGC CAACAACCTC AGTACACGCA GCAAGTGACT
     5641 GAAAATGAGC GGATTGTGTA TAAGCCAGTT GATATGCCAT CACCAGTGGA TTCGGGAATT
     5701 GGTGGTGATA TTAGTATTTT GAATCCGAAA GAGGAGTTTT TTACAAGCGC CGATGGAGGT
     5761 AGTATGCTGG AAAGAAGTAG TGAAAGGACA CTTAGTCATC GGGATTCTCC GCTGGTTATT
     5821 CCTAAGTTAT ATAACAATCT CGGTTTCCAA TATGTGCTCG AGGCTCCAAT ATCCACGTCA
     5881 GTACGACGAG ATGATGATCG GATGACATAT GTGAATAAAG GACAATTCTA CACAGTTTCA
     5941 TTAGAGTATA CACCGGATCT GAACAAATGT TTGAAGAGTC AGACGGTTAA GAGTCAACTG
     6001 ATGGTTGTAT TCCGAGAGGA CAAGACGTAC GAGGAGGAGA TCAAAACGTG GCAATCTTGG
     6061 CACGCGCGGC AACACGTGTC AAAGCAGCGA ATCCTGGAAA TTGACAGTAA AAACAGCTCG
     6121 GGAATGATCG GACAAATCGA GGAGATCGGC AACAACGCGG TGCAGTTCTA CTGGAATCCG
     6181 TCGGATCCAT CTGGAGTAAG GATTTCCATC GCTGTTCAAT GTCTTTCAAC TGATTTTTCG
     6241 ACTCAAAAAG GTGTCAAGGG CCTACCGCTT CACGTACAAA TCGATACTTA TGACGGTGAA
     6301 AATGACAAAG TCCCATTCCA CAGGGGTTAC TGTCAGATTA AAGTTTTCTG TGATAAGGGC
     6361 GCTGAGCGAA AACTTCGCGA CGAAGACAAA CGAGCGCAGA AGCGAAAAGT TCAAGAATAC
     6421 ACAGCAGGAG CACTACCCGG TGGCAGGAAG AAGTCCGACG GTGAATACCA TGATCAGTGC
     6481 GAGCGCAGCG AATTTTACCA TATGCGAGAA CTCGACAAGC CCGCTGCTCT TTTTATTGCT
     6541 CCAGAAGAAT TTGAGCCTCG CTACGTGGAT AGTACGAGTC TGAGCTTTGA TATGTCCGAA
     6601 ATCGAGCCGA TACCCACGAA AAGGCCCAGG ACTTCGGAGA GGATAATGCT CTACGTTCGA
     6661 AAACGAGACG AGCAAATTTA CCAGCCGTTA CACGTGGTAC CCGCTTCGCT TTCCGGATTA
     6721 GCACTCGCCA TAGCCAACAA GTTCGGAGCC GACCCGGATA AGATGTCCGG CGTCTACAAA
     6781 CGATGTGCAA AAGGCATCAC CGTAAAAGTT GACGACGAAA TGCTCCGACT CTACTGCAAC
     6841 GAGGACACCT TCATAATCGA TGTGGAGCAC GCGACGGACG GCTCAACAGC CGCCACGTTA
     6901 ATCGAGGTGG CTCCCACCAA TCCAAACTCG TATTCCAACT CAGACTACAA AGACGATGAC
     6961 GACAAGGATT ACAAGGACGA CGACGATAAG GACTATAAAG ATGACGATGA CAAATAATCT
     7021 AGAGGATCTT TGTGAAGGAA CCTTACTTCT GTGGTGTGAC ATAATTGGAC AAACTACCTA
     7081 CAGAGATTTA AAGCTCTAAG GTAAATATAA AATTTTTAAG TGTATAATGT GTTAAACTAC
     7141 TGATTCTAAT TGTTTGTGTA TTTTAGATTC CAACCTATGG AACTGATGAA TGGGAGCAGT
     7201 GGTGGAATGC CTTTAATGAG GAAAACCTGT TTTGCTCAGA AGAAATGCCA TCTAGTGATG
     7261 ATGAGGCTAC TGCTGACTCT CAACATTCTA CTCCTCCAAA AAAGAAGAGA AAGGTAGAAG
     7321 ACCCCAAGGA CTTTCCTTCA GAATTGCTAA GTTTTTTGAG TCATGCTGTG TTTAGTAATA
     7381 GAACTCTTGC TTGCTTTGCT ATTTACACCA CAAAGGAAAA AGCTGCACTG CTATACAAGA
     7441 AAATTATGGA AAAATATTTG ATGTATAGTG CCTTGACTAG AGATCATAAT CAGCCATACC
     7501 ACATTTGTAG AGGTTTTACT TGCTTTAAAA AACCTCCCAC ACCTCCCCCT GAACCTGAAA
     7561 CATAAAATGA ATGCAATTGT TGTTGTTAAC TTGTTTATTG CAGCTTATAA TGGTTACAAA
     7621 TAAAGCAATA GCATCACAAA TTTCACAAAT AAAGCATTTT TTTCACTGCA TTCTAGTTGT
     7681 GGTTTGTCCA AACTCATCAA TGTATCTTAT CATGTCTGGA TCCACTAGTG TCGACGATGT
     7741 AGGTCACGGT CTCGAAGCCG CGGTGCGGGT GCCAGGGCGT GCCCTTGGGC TCCCCGGGCG
     7801 CGTACTCCAC CTCACCCATC TGGTCCATCA TGATGAACGG GTCGAGGTGG CGGTAGTTGA
     7861 TCCCGGCGAA CGCGCGGCGC ACCGGGAAGC CCTCGCCCTC GAAACCGCTG GGCGCGGTGG
     7921 TCACGGTGAG CACGGGACGT GCGACGGCGT CGGCGGGTGC GGATACGCGG GGCAGCGTCA
     7981 GCGGGTTCTC GACGGTCACG GCGGGCATGT CGACACTAGT TCTAGCCAGC TTTTGTTCCC
     8041 TTTAGTGAGG GTTAATTTCG AGCTTGGCGT AATCATGGTC ATAGCTGTTT CCTGTGTGAA
     8101 ATTGTTATCC GCTCACAATT CCACACAACA TACGAGCCGG AAGCATAAAG TGTAAAGCCT
     8161 GGGGTGCCTA ATGAGTGAGC TAACTCACAT TAATTGCGTT GCGCTCACTG CCCGCTTTCC
     8221 AGTCGGGAAA CCTGTCGTGC CAGCTGCATT AATGAATCGG CCAACGCGCG GGGAGAGGCG
     8281 GTTTGCGTAT TGGGCGCTCT TCCGCTTCCT CGCTCACTGA CTCGCTGCGC TCGGTCGTTC
     8341 GGCTGCGGCG AGCGGTATCA GCTCACTCAA AGGCGGTAAT ACGGTTATCC ACAGAATCAG
     8401 GGGATAACGC AGGAAAGAAC ATGTGAGCAA AAGGCCAGCA AAAGGCCAGG AACCGTAAAA
     8461 AGGCCGCGTT GCTGGCGTTT TTCCATAGGC TCCGCCCCCC TGACGAGCAT CACAAAAATC
     8521 GACGCTCAAG TCAGAGGTGG CGAAACCCGA CAGGACTATA AAGATACCAG GCGTTTCCCC
     8581 CTGGAAGCTC CCTCGTGCGC TCTCCTGTTC CGACCCTGCC GCTTACCGGA TACCTGTCCG
     8641 CCTTTCTCCC TTCGGGAAGC GTGGCGCTTT CTCATAGCTC ACGCTGTAGG TATCTCAGTT
     8701 CGGTGTAGGT CGTTCGCTCC AAGCTGGGCT GTGTGCACGA ACCCCCCGTT CAGCCCGACC
     8761 GCTGCGCCTT ATCCGGTAAC TATCGTCTTG AGTCCAACCC GGTAAGACAC GACTTATCGC
     8821 CACTGGCAGC AGCCACTGGT AACAGGATTA GCAGAGCGAG GTATGTAGGC GGTGCTACAG
     8881 AGTTCTTGAA GTGGTGGCCT AACTACGGCT ACACTAGAAG AACAGTATTT GGTATCTGCG
     8941 CTCTGCTGAA GCCAGTTACC TTCGGAAAAA GAGTTGGTAG CTCTTGATCC GGCAAACAAA
     9001 CCACCGCTGG TAGCGGTGGT TTTTTTGTTT GCAAGCAGCA GATTACGCGC AGAAAAAAAG
     9061 GATCTCAAGA AGATCCTTTG ATCTTTTCTA CGGGGTCTGA CGCTCAGTGG AACGAAAACT
     9121 CACGTTAAGG GATTTTGGTC ATGAGATTAT CAAAAAGGAT CTTCACCTAG ATCCTTTTAA
     9181 ATTAAAAATG AAGTTTTAAA TCAATCTAAA GTATATATGA GTAAACTTGG TCTGACAGTT
     9241 ACCAATGCTT AATCAGTGAG GCACCTATCT CAGCGATCTG TCTATTTCGT TCATCCATAG
     9301 TTGCCTGACT CCCCGTCGTG TAGATAACTA CGATACGGGA GGGCTTACCA TCTGGCCCCA
     9361 GTGCTGCAAT GATACCGCGA GACCCACGCT CACCGGCTCC AGATTTATCA GCAATAAACC
     9421 AGCCAGCCGG AAGGGCCGAG CGCAGAAGTG GTCCTGCAAC TTTATCCGCC TCCATCCAGT
     9481 CTATTAATTG TTGCCGGGAA GCTAGAGTAA GTAGTTCGCC AGTTAATAGT TTGCGCAACG
     9541 TTGTTGCCAT TGCTACAGGC ATCGTGGTGT CACGCTCGTC GTTTGGTATG GCTTCATTCA
     9601 GCTCCGGTTC CCAACGATCA AGGCGAGTTA CATGATCCCC CATGTTGTGC AAAAAAGCGG
     9661 TTAGCTCCTT CGGTCCTCCG ATCGTTGTCA GAAGTAAGTT GGCCGCAGTG TTATCACTCA
     9721 TGGTTATGGC AGCACTGCAT AATTCTCTTA CTGTCATGCC ATCCGTAAGA TGCTTTTCTG
     9781 TGACTGGTGA GTACTCAACC AAGTCATTCT GAGAATAGTG TATGCGGCGA CCGAGTTGCT
     9841 CTTGCCCGGC GTCAATACGG GATAATACCG CGCCACATAG CAGAACTTTA AAAGTGCTCA
     9901 TCATTGGAAA ACGTTCTTCG GGGCGAAAAC TCTCAAGGAT CTTACCGCTG TTGAGATCCA
     9961 GTTCGATGTA ACCCACTCGT GCACCCAACT GATCTTCAGC ATCTTTTACT TTCACCAGCG
    10021 TTTCTGGGTG AGCAAAAACA GGAAGGCAAA ATGCCGCAAA AAAGGGAATA AGGGCGACAC
    10081 GGAAATGTTG AATACTCATA CTCTTCCTTT TTCAATATTA TTGAAGCATT TATCAGGGTT
    10141 ATTGTCTCAT GAGCGGATAC ATATTTGAAT GTATTTAGAA AAATAAACAA ATAGGGGTTC
    10201 CGCGCACATT TCCCCGAAAA GTGCCAC
//
