# Supplementary material for: Divergence of Grainy head affects chromatin accessibility, gene expression, and embryonic viability in Drosophila melanogaster
Source: bioRxiv preprint, doi:10.1101/2024.04.07.588430, version 1 (2024-04-10)
Supplement: Other_Supplemental [file 588430_file04.zip › other_supplemental/Plasmid maps/puast-attb-grhfly-worm-flag.gb]

LOCUS       pUAST-attB-grhFLY-WORM 11505 bp ds-DNA     circular     05-SEP-2022
DEFINITION  .
FEATURES             Location/Qualifiers
     Gene               667..4802
                        /label="WHITE"
                        /ApEinfo_revcolor="#ffef86"
                        /ApEinfo_fwdcolor="#ffef86"
     CDS                2004..4034
                        /label="Translation 2004-4034"
                        /translation="MGSSGAGKTTLLNALAFRSPQGIQVSPSGMRLLNGQPVDAKEMQARCAYVQQDDLFIGSLTAREHLIFQAMVRMPRHLTYRQRVARVDQVIQELSLSKCQHTIIGVPGRVKGLSGGERKRLAFASEALTDPPLLICDEPTSGLDSFTAHSVVQVLKKLSQKGKTVILTIHQPSSELFELFDKILLMAEGRVAFLGTPSEAVDFFS**VRCVY*GYLALHYISTPIQRGCPVSYQLQSGGLLRTGVGRCARTGDRVP*SDRQDMRQFCY*QSSPGYGAVVGHQKFGEATGAAGEWVHLQGHLVHAVPGGPVAILAVGAQGTTPRKSATYSDNGEWFQWKQMI*RLQFLETNSLDFS*NCLIPHPS*FFSMRCIVYSFAENK*ISFNSRTC*RYEY**DASNILICRWLPS*LASSFWANNSRKWA**ISTEPSSSS*PT*PFKTSLPR*M*VLFRIHLHINNLLTF**IDSI*VFTSELPVFMREARSRLYRCDTYFLGKTIAELPLFLTVPLVFTAIAYPMIGLRAGVLHFFNCLALVTLVANVSTSFGYLISCASSSTSMALSVGPPVIIPFLLFGGFFLNSGSVPVYLKWLSYLSWFRYANEGLLINQWADVEPGEISCTSSNTTCPSSGKVILETLNFSAADLPLDYVGLAILIVSFRVLAYLALRLRARRKE*"
     Regulatory element 4809..4842
                        /label="LOXP"
                        /ApEinfo_revcolor="#f58a5e"
                        /ApEinfo_fwdcolor="#f58a5e"
     Regulatory element 4849..5230
                        /label="UAS_HSP70"
                        /ApEinfo_revcolor="#b4abac"
                        /ApEinfo_fwdcolor="#b4abac"
     misc_feature       5254..5256
                        /label="START codon"
                        /ApEinfo_revcolor="#b1ff67"
                        /ApEinfo_fwdcolor="#b1ff67"
     cDNA               5254..7062
                        /label="fly_5'"
                        /ApEinfo_revcolor="#9eafd2"
                        /ApEinfo_fwdcolor="#9eafd2"
     primer             6751..6772
                        /label="Grh_IM_seq_F"
                        /ApEinfo_revcolor="#faac61"
                        /ApEinfo_fwdcolor="#faac61"
     misc_feature       7063..8220
                        /label="worm_3'"
                        /ApEinfo_revcolor="#84b0dc"
                        /ApEinfo_fwdcolor="#84b0dc"
     misc_feature       8221..8295
                        /label="3xFLAG_insert"
                        /ApEinfo_revcolor="#ffef86"
                        /ApEinfo_fwdcolor="#ffef86"
     misc_feature       8301..8320
                        /label="break_point"
                        /ApEinfo_revcolor="#d59687"
                        /ApEinfo_fwdcolor="#d59687"
     Regulatory element 8378..8394
                        /label="SV40 INTRON"
                        /ApEinfo_revcolor="#faac61"
                        /ApEinfo_fwdcolor="#faac61"
     Transgenic         9005..9289
                        /label="ATTB"
                        /ApEinfo_revcolor="#84b0dc"
                        /ApEinfo_fwdcolor="#84b0dc"
ORIGIN
        1 CTAAATTGTA AGCGTTAATA TTTTGTTAAA ATTCGCGTTA AATTTTTGTT AAATCAGCTC
       61 ATTTTTTAAC CAATAGGCCG AAATCGGCAA AATCCCTTAT AAATCAAAAG AATAGACCGA
      121 GATAGGGTTG AGTGTTGTTC CAGTTTGGAA CAAGAGTCCA CTATTAAAGA ACGTGGACTC
      181 CAACGTCAAA GGNNNNNNNN NNNNNNNNNN NNNNNNNNNN NNNNNNNNNN NNNNNNNNNN
      241 NTNNNNNNNN NNNNNNNNNN NNNNNNNNNN NNNNNNNNNN NNNNNNNNNN NNNNNNNNNN
      301 NNNNNNNNNN NNNNNNNNNN NNNNNNNNNN NNNGNNNNNN NNNNNNNNNN NNNNNNNNNN
      361 NNNNNNNNNN NNNNNNNNNN NNNNNNNNNN NNNNNNNNNN NNNNNNNNNN NNNNNNNNNN
      421 NNNNNNNNNN NNNNNNNNNN NNNNNNNNNN NNNNNNNNCC CATTCGCCAT TCAGGCTGCG
      481 CAACTGTTGG GAAGGGCGAT CGGTGCGGGC CTCTTCGCTA TTACGCCAGC TGGCGAAAGG
      541 GGGATGTGCT GCAAGGCGAT TAAGTTGGGT AACGCCAGGG TTTTCCCAGT CACGACGTTG
      601 TAAAACGACG GCCAGTGAAT TGTAATACGA CTCACTATAG GGCGAATTGG GTACGTACCG
      661 GGCCCCTAGT ATGTATGTAA GTTAATAAAA CCCATTTTTG CGGAAAGTAG ATAAAAAAAA
      721 CATTTTTTTT TTTTACTGCA CTGGATATCA TTGAACTTAT CTGATCAGTT TTAAATTTAC
      781 TTCGATCCAA GGGTATTTGA TGTACCAGGT TCTTTCGATT ACCTCTCACT CAAAATGACA
      841 TTCCACTCAA AGTCAGCGCT GTTTGCCTCC TTCTCTGTCC ACAGAAATAT CGCCGTCTCT
      901 TTCGCCGCTG CGTCCGCTAT CTCTTTCGCC ACCGTTTGTA GCGTTACGTA GCGTCAATGT
      961 CCGCCTTCAG TTGCATTTTG TCAGCGGTTT CGTGACGAAG CTCCAAGCGG TTTACGCCAT
     1021 CAATTAAACA CAAAGTGCTG TGCCAAAACT CCTCTCGCTT CTTATTTTTG TTTGTTTTTT
     1081 GAGTGATTGG GGTGGTGATT GGTTTTGGGT GGGTAAGCAG GGGAAAGTGT GAAAAATCCC
     1141 GGCAATGGGC CAAGAGGATC AGGAGCTATT AATTCGCGGA GGCAGCAAAC ACCCATCTGC
     1201 CGAGCATCTG AACAATGTGA GTAGTACATG TGCATACATC TTAAGTTCAC TTGATCTATA
     1261 GGAACTGCGA TTGCAACATC AAATTGTCTG CGGCGTGAGA ACTGCGACCC ACAAAAATCC
     1321 CAAACCGCAA TTGCACAAAC AAATAGTGAC ACGAAACAGA TTATTCTGGT AGCTGTTCTC
     1381 GCTATATAAG ACAATTTTTG AGATCATATC ATGATCAAGA CATCTAAAGG CATTCATTTT
     1441 CGACTATATT CTTTTTTACA AAAAATATAA CAACCAGATA TTTTAAGCTG ATCCTAGATG
     1501 CACAAAAAAT AAATAAAAGT ATAAACCTAC TTCGTAGGAT ACTTCGGGGT ACTTTTTGTT
     1561 CGGGGTTAGA TGAGCATAAC GCTTGTAGTT GATATTTGAG ATCCCCTATC ATTGCAGGGT
     1621 GACAGCGGAG CGGCTTCGCA GAGCTGCATT AACCAGGGCT TCGGGCAGGC CAAAAACTAC
     1681 GGCACGCTCC GGCCACCCAG TCCGCCGGAG GACTCCGGTT CAGGGAGCGG CCAACTAGCC
     1741 GAGAACCTCA CCTATGCCTG GCACAATATG GACATCTTTG GGGCGGTCAA TCAGCCGGGC
     1801 TCCGGATGGC GGCAGCTGGT CAACCGGACA CGCGGACTAT TCTGCAACGA GCGACACATA
     1861 CCGGCGCCCA GGAAACATTT GCTCAAGAAC GGTGAGTTTC TATTCGCAGT CGGCTGATCT
     1921 GTGTGAAATC TTAATAAAGG GTCCAATTAC CAATTTGAAA CTCAGTTTGC GGCGTGGCCT
     1981 ATCCGGGCGA ACTTTTGGCC GTGATGGGCA GTTCCGGTGC CGGAAAGACG ACCCTGCTGA
     2041 ATGCCCTTGC CTTTCGATCG CCGCAGGGCA TCCAAGTATC GCCATCCGGG ATGCGACTGC
     2101 TCAATGGCCA ACCTGTGGAC GCCAAGGAGA TGCAGGCCAG GTGCGCCTAT GTCCAGCAGG
     2161 ATGACCTCTT TATCGGCTCC CTAACGGCCA GGGAACACCT GATTTTCCAG GCCATGGTGC
     2221 GGATGCCACG ACATCTGACC TATCGGCAGC GAGTGGCCCG CGTGGATCAG GTGATCCAGG
     2281 AGCTTTCGCT CAGCAAATGT CAGCACACGA TCATCGGTGT GCCCGGCAGG GTGAAAGGTC
     2341 TGTCCGGCGG AGAAAGGAAG CGTCTGGCAT TCGCCTCCGA GGCACTAACC GATCCGCCGC
     2401 TTCTGATCTG CGATGAGCCC ACCTCCGGAC TGGACTCATT TACCGCCCAC AGCGTCGTCC
     2461 AGGTGCTGAA GAAGCTGTCG CAGAAGGGCA AGACCGTCAT CCTGACCATT CATCAGCCGT
     2521 CTTCCGAGCT GTTTGAGCTC TTTGACAAGA TCCTTCTGAT GGCCGAGGGC AGGGTAGCTT
     2581 TCTTGGGCAC TCCCAGCGAA GCCGTCGACT TCTTTTCCTA GTGAGTTCGA TGTGTTTATT
     2641 AAGGGTATCT AGCATTACAT TACATCTCAA CTCCTATCCA GCGTGGGTGC CCAGTGTCCT
     2701 ACCAACTACA ATCCGGCGGA CTTTTACGTA CAGGTGTTGG CCGTTGTGCC CGGACGGGAG
     2761 ATCGAGTCCC GTGATCGGAT CGCCAAGATA TGCGACAATT TTGCTATTAG CAAAGTAGCC
     2821 CGGGATATGG AGCAGTTGTT GGCCACCAAA AATTTGGAGA AGCCACTGGA GCAGCCGGAG
     2881 AATGGGTACA CCTACAAGGC CACCTGGTTC ATGCAGTTCC GGGCGGTCCT GTGGCGATCC
     2941 TGGCTGTCGG TGCTCAAGGA ACCACTCCTC GTAAAAGTGC GACTTATTCA GACAACGGTG
     3001 AGTGGTTCCA GTGGAAACAA ATGATATAAC GCTTACAATT CTTGGAAACA AATTCGCTAG
     3061 ATTTTAGTTA GAATTGCCTG ATTCCACACC CTTCTTAGTT TTTTTCAATG AGATGTATAG
     3121 TTTATAGTTT TGCAGAAAAT AAATAAATTT CATTTAACTC GCGAACATGT TGAAGATATG
     3181 AATATTAATG AGATGCGAGT AACATTTTAA TTTGCAGATG GTTGCCATCT TGATTGGCCT
     3241 CATCTTTTTG GGCCAACAAC TCACGCAAGT GGGCGTGATG AATATCAACG GAGCCATCTT
     3301 CCTCTTCCTG ACCAACATGA CCTTTCAAAA CGTCTTTGCC ACGATAAATG TAAGTCTTGT
     3361 TTAGAATACA TTTGCATATT AATAATTTAC TAACTTTCTA ATGAATCGAT TCGATTTAGG
     3421 TGTTCACCTC AGAGCTGCCA GTTTTTATGA GGGAGGCCCG AAGTCGACTT TATCGCTGTG
     3481 ACACATACTT TCTGGGCAAA ACGATTGCCG AATTACCGCT TTTTCTCACA GTGCCACTGG
     3541 TCTTCACGGC GATTGCCTAT CCGATGATCG GACTGCGGGC CGGAGTGCTG CACTTCTTCA
     3601 ACTGCCTGGC GCTGGTCACT CTGGTGGCCA ATGTGTCAAC GTCCTTCGGA TATCTAATAT
     3661 CCTGCGCCAG CTCCTCGACC TCGATGGCGC TGTCTGTGGG TCCGCCGGTT ATCATACCAT
     3721 TCCTGCTCTT TGGCGGCTTC TTCTTGAACT CGGGCTCGGT GCCAGTATAC CTCAAATGGT
     3781 TGTCGTACCT CTCATGGTTC CGTTACGCCA ACGAGGGTCT GCTGATTAAC CAATGGGCGG
     3841 ACGTGGAGCC GGGCGAAATT AGCTGCACAT CGTCGAACAC CACGTGCCCC AGTTCGGGCA
     3901 AGGTCATCCT GGAGACGCTT AACTTCTCCG CCGCCGATCT GCCGCTGGAC TACGTGGGTC
     3961 TGGCCATTCT CATCGTGAGC TTCCGGGTGC TCGCATATCT GGCTCTAAGA CTTCGGGCCC
     4021 GACGCAAGGA GTAGCCGACA TATATCCGAA ATAACTGCTT GTTTTTTTTT TTTACCATTA
     4081 TTACCATCGT GTTTACTGTT TATTGCCCCC TCAAAAAGCT AATGTAATTA TATTTGTGCC
     4141 AATAAAAACA AGATATGACC TATAGAATAC AAGTATTTCC CCTTCGAACA TCCCCACAAG
     4201 TAGACTTTGG ATTTGTCTTC TAACCAAAAG ACTTACACAC CTGCATACCT TACATCAAAA
     4261 ACTCGTTTAT CGCTACATAA AACACCGGGA TATATTTTTT ATATACATAC TTTTCAAATC
     4321 GCGCGCCCTC TTCATAATTC ACCTCCACCA CACCACGTTT CGTAGTTGCT CTTTCGCTGT
     4381 CTCCCACCCG CTCTCCGCAA CACATTCACC TTTTGTTCGA CGACCTTGGA GCGACTGTCG
     4441 TTAGTTCCGC GCGATTCGGT TCGCTCAAAT GGTTCCGAGT GGTTCATTTC GTCTCAATAG
     4501 AAATTAGTAA TAAATATTTG TATGTACAAT TTATTTGCTC CAATATATTT GTATATATTT
     4561 CCCTCACAGC TATATTTATT CTAATTTAAT ATTATGACTT TTTAAGGTAA TTTTTTGTGA
     4621 CCTGTTCGGA GTGATTAGCG TTACAATTTG AACTGAAAGT GACATCCAGT GTTTGTTCCT
     4681 TGTGTAGATG CATCTCAAAA AAATGGTGGG CATAATAGTG TTGTTTATAT ATATCAAAAA
     4741 TAACAACTAT AATAATAAGA ATACATTTAA TTTAGAAAAT GCTTGGATTT CACTGGAACT
     4801 AGGCTAGCAT AACTTCGTAT AATGTATGCT ATACGAAGTT ATGCTAGCGG ATCCAAGCTT
     4861 GCATGCCTGC AGGTCGGAGT ACTGTCCTCC GAGCGGAGTA CTGTCCTCCG AGCGGAGTAC
     4921 TGTCCTCCGA GCGGAGTACT GTCCTCCGAG CGGAGTACTG TCCTCCGAGC GGAGACTCTA
     4981 GCGAGCGCCG GAGTATAAAT AGAGGCGCTT CGTCTACGGA GCGACAATTC AATTCAAACA
     5041 AGgtCAAAGT GAACACGTCG CTAAGCGAAA GCTAAGCAAA TAAACAAGCG CAGCTGAACA
     5101 AGCTAAACAA TCTGCAGTAA AGTGCAAGTT AAAGTGAATC AATTAAAAGT AACCAGCAAC
     5161 CAAGTAAATC AACTGCAACT ACTGAAATCT GCCAAGAAGT AATTATTGAA TACAAGAAGA
     5221 GAACTCTGAA TAGGGAATTG GGAATTCGTT AACATGTCCA CATCCACCGC CACAACGAGC
     5281 GTTATCACGT CCAACGAGCT CTCGCTGTCC GGCCACGCCC ACGGTCACGG TCACGCCCAC
     5341 CAGTTGCACC AGCACACCCA CAGCCGCCTA GGAGTTGGCG TTGGTGTTGG CATCCTTAGC
     5401 GACGCATCCC TATCGCCCAT CCAACAAGGC AGTGGCGGCC ACAGCGGCGG AGGTAACACA
     5461 AACAGTTCAC CACTGGCGCC CAACGGAGTG CCACTTCTCA CAACAATGCA CCGATCACCG
     5521 GACTCACCGC AGCCAGAATT GGCCACCATG ACGAACGTCA ACGTGCTGGA TCTGCACACG
     5581 GATAACTCCA AGCTGTACGA CAAGGAGGCT GTATTTATAT ACGAAACGCC CAAGGTGGTG
     5641 ATGCCAGCGG ATGGCGGGGG TGGCAATAAT TCCGATGAAG GTCATGCCAT CGATGCGCGG
     5701 ATTGCGGCCC AAATGGGCAA CCAAGCCCAG CAACAGCAGC AGCAGCAACA GCAGACGGAA
     5761 CACCAGCCGC TGGCCAAGAT CGAGTTCGAT GAGAACCAGA TAATCCGGGT GGTGGGACCA
     5821 AATGGCGAGC AACAGCAAAT CATCTCGCGG GAGATCATCA ATGGGGAGCA TCATATCCTG
     5881 TCGCGAAACG AGGCTGGTGA GCACATTCTC ACACGGATCG TCAGTGATCC CTCCAAGTTG
     5941 ATGCCCAATG ACAATGCAGT GGCCACGGCC ATGTACAACC AGGCCCAAAA GATGAACAAT
     6001 GATCACGGGC AGGCGGTATA TCAGACATCA CCATTGCCGC TAGACGCGTC TGTATTGCAT
     6061 TATAGTGGCG GCAATGATTC GAATGTAATT AAGACGGAGG CCGATATCTA CGAGGATCAC
     6121 AAGAAACATG CGGCTGCAGC AGCAGCTGCT GCCGGCGGAG GATCCATCAT ATACACCACA
     6181 TCCGATCCGA ACGGAGTGAA TGTGAAACAA CTGCCCCATT TGACGGTACC CCAAAAACTT
     6241 GATCCCGACC TCTATCAAGC CGATAAGCAT ATAGATTTGA TCTACAACGA TGGCAGCAAG
     6301 ACGGTGATTT ACTCCACTAC GGATCAGAAG AGTTTGGAAA TATACTCGGG CGGCGACATC
     6361 GGCAGCCTGG TGTCCGACGG CCAAGTGGTG GTCCAGGCGG GACTGCCGTA TGCCACCACC
     6421 ACCGGAGCCG GCGGCCAGCC CGTCTATATC GTGGCCGACG GTGCCTTGCC AGCGGGAGTC
     6481 GAGGAGCATC TGCAGAGTGG AAAGCTCAAT GGCCAGACCA CACCTATCGA TGTCTCTGGC
     6541 CTATCGCAAA ATGAGATTCA AGGCTTTTTG CTCGGCTCAC ACCCCTCGTC ATCGGCGACG
     6601 GTAAGCACAA CCGGCGTTGT CTCCACGACA ACGATCTCGC ATCACCAGCA ACAGCAGCAG
     6661 CAGCAGCAAC AGCAACAGCA GCAGCAGCAG CAGCAACACC AGCAGCAGCA GCAACATCCC
     6721 GGCGACATTG TTAGTGCCGC TGGCGTGGGG AGCACGGGCT CCATTGTCTC CTCTGCGGCG
     6781 CAACAGCAGC AGCAGCAGCA ACTAATTAGC ATCAAACGAG AGCCCGAAGA CTTGCGCAAG
     6841 GATCCCAAGA ATGGCAACAT TGCCGGTGCA GCAACAGCAA ATGGACCCGG TTCGGTCATA
     6901 ACCCAAAAGT CCTTTGATTA TACGGAATTG TGCCAGCCGG GCACGCTGAT CGATGCCAAT
     6961 GGCAGCATAC CCGTCAGCGT GAACAGCATC CAGCAGAGAA CGGCGGTCCA TGGCAGCCAG
     7021 AACAGTCCCA CCACATCGCT GGTGGACACC AGCACCAATG GAAGGACACT TAGTCATCGG
     7081 GATTCTCCGC TGGTTATTCC TAAGTTATAT AACAATCTCG GTTTCCAATA TGTGCTCGAG
     7141 GCTCCAATAT CCACGTCAGT ACGACGAGAT GATGATCGGA TGACATATGT GAATAAAGGA
     7201 CAATTCTACA CAGTTTCATT AGAGTATACA CCGGATCTGA ACAAATGTTT GAAGAGTCAG
     7261 ACGGTTAAGA GTCAACTGAT GGTTGTATTC CGAGAGGACA AGACGTACGA GGAGGAGATC
     7321 AAAACGTGGC AATCTTGGCA CGCGCGGCAA CACGTGTCAA AGCAGCGAAT CCTGGAAATT
     7381 GACAGTAAAA ACAGCTCGGG AATGATCGGA CAAATCGAGG AGATCGGCAA CAACGCGGTG
     7441 CAGTTCTACT GGAATCCGTC GGATCCATCT GGAGTAAGGA TTTCCATCGC TGTTCAATGT
     7501 CTTTCAACTG ATTTTTCGAC TCAAAAAGGT GTCAAGGGCC TACCGCTTCA CGTACAAATC
     7561 GATACTTATG ACGGTGAAAA TGACAAAGTC CCATTCCACA GGGGTTACTG TCAGATTAAA
     7621 GTTTTCTGTG ATAAGGGCGC TGAGCGAAAA CTTCGCGACG AAGACAAACG AGCGCAGAAG
     7681 CGAAAAGTTC AAGAATACAC AGCAGGAGCA CTACCCGGTG GCAGGAAGAA GTCCGACGGT
     7741 GAATACCATG ATCAGTGCGA GCGCAGCGAA TTTTACCATA TGCGAGAACT CGACAAGCCC
     7801 GCTGCTCTTT TTATTGCTCC AGAAGAATTT GAGCCTCGCT ACGTGGATAG TACGAGTCTG
     7861 AGCTTTGATA TGTCCGAAAT CGAGCCGATA CCCACGAAAA GGCCCAGGAC TTCGGAGAGG
     7921 ATAATGCTCT ACGTTCGAAA ACGAGACGAG CAAATTTACC AGCCGTTACA CGTGGTACCC
     7981 GCTTCGCTTT CCGGATTAGC ACTCGCCATA GCCAACAAGT TCGGAGCCGA CCCGGATAAG
     8041 ATGTCCGGCG TCTACAAACG ATGTGCAAAA GGCATCACCG TAAAAGTTGA CGACGAAATG
     8101 CTCCGACTCT ACTGCAACGA GGACACCTTC ATAATCGATG TGGAGCACGC GACGGACGGC
     8161 TCAACAGCCG CCACGTTAAT CGAGGTGGCT CCCACCAATC CAAACTCGTA TTCCAACTCA
     8221 GACTACAAAG ACGATGACGA CAAGGATTAC AAGGACGACG ACGATAAGGA CTATAAAGAT
     8281 GACGATGACA AATAATCTAG AGGATCTTTG TGAAGGAACC TTACTTCTGT GGTGTGACAT
     8341 AATTGGACAA ACTACCTACA GAGATTTAAA GCTCTAAGGT AAATATAAAA TTTTTAAGTG
     8401 TATAATGTGT TAAACTACTG ATTCTAATTG TTTGTGTATT TTAGATTCCA ACCTATGGAA
     8461 CTGATGAATG GGAGCAGTGG TGGAATGCCT TTAATGAGGA AAACCTGTTT TGCTCAGAAG
     8521 AAATGCCATC TAGTGATGAT GAGGCTACTG CTGACTCTCA ACATTCTACT CCTCCAAAAA
     8581 AGAAGAGAAA GGTAGAAGAC CCCAAGGACT TTCCTTCAGA ATTGCTAAGT TTTTTGAGTC
     8641 ATGCTGTGTT TAGTAATAGA ACTCTTGCTT GCTTTGCTAT TTACACCACA AAGGAAAAAG
     8701 CTGCACTGCT ATACAAGAAA ATTATGGAAA AATATTTGAT GTATAGTGCC TTGACTAGAG
     8761 ATCATAATCA GCCATACCAC ATTTGTAGAG GTTTTACTTG CTTTAAAAAA CCTCCCACAC
     8821 CTCCCCCTGA ACCTGAAACA TAAAATGAAT GCAATTGTTG TTGTTAACTT GTTTATTGCA
     8881 GCTTATAATG GTTACAAATA AAGCAATAGC ATCACAAATT TCACAAATAA AGCATTTTTT
     8941 TCACTGCATT CTAGTTGTGG TTTGTCCAAA CTCATCAATG TATCTTATCA TGTCTGGATC
     9001 CACTAGTGTC GACGATGTAG GTCACGGTCT CGAAGCCGCG GTGCGGGTGC CAGGGCGTGC
     9061 CCTTGGGCTC CCCGGGCGCG TACTCCACCT CACCCATCTG GTCCATCATG ATGAACGGGT
     9121 CGAGGTGGCG GTAGTTGATC CCGGCGAACG CGCGGCGCAC CGGGAAGCCC TCGCCCTCGA
     9181 AACCGCTGGG CGCGGTGGTC ACGGTGAGCA CGGGACGTGC GACGGCGTCG GCGGGTGCGG
     9241 ATACGCGGGG CAGCGTCAGC GGGTTCTCGA CGGTCACGGC GGGCATGTCG ACACTAGTTC
     9301 TAGCCAGCTT TTGTTCCCTT TAGTGAGGGT TAATTTCGAG CTTGGCGTAA TCATGGTCAT
     9361 AGCTGTTTCC TGTGTGAAAT TGTTATCCGC TCACAATTCC ACACAACATA CGAGCCGGAA
     9421 GCATAAAGTG TAAAGCCTGG GGTGCCTAAT GAGTGAGCTA ACTCACATTA ATTGCGTTGC
     9481 GCTCACTGCC CGCTTTCCAG TCGGGAAACC TGTCGTGCCA GCTGCATTAA TGAATCGGCC
     9541 AACGCGCGGG GAGAGGCGGT TTGCGTATTG GGCGCTCTTC CGCTTCCTCG CTCACTGACT
     9601 CGCTGCGCTC GGTCGTTCGG CTGCGGCGAG CGGTATCAGC TCACTCAAAG GCGGTAATAC
     9661 GGTTATCCAC AGAATCAGGG GATAACGCAG GAAAGAACAT GTGAGCAAAA GGCCAGCAAA
     9721 AGGCCAGGAA CCGTAAAAAG GCCGCGTTGC TGGCGTTTTT CCATAGGCTC CGCCCCCCTG
     9781 ACGAGCATCA CAAAAATCGA CGCTCAAGTC AGAGGTGGCG AAACCCGACA GGACTATAAA
     9841 GATACCAGGC GTTTCCCCCT GGAAGCTCCC TCGTGCGCTC TCCTGTTCCG ACCCTGCCGC
     9901 TTACCGGATA CCTGTCCGCC TTTCTCCCTT CGGGAAGCGT GGCGCTTTCT CATAGCTCAC
     9961 GCTGTAGGTA TCTCAGTTCG GTGTAGGTCG TTCGCTCCAA GCTGGGCTGT GTGCACGAAC
    10021 CCCCCGTTCA GCCCGACCGC TGCGCCTTAT CCGGTAACTA TCGTCTTGAG TCCAACCCGG
    10081 TAAGACACGA CTTATCGCCA CTGGCAGCAG CCACTGGTAA CAGGATTAGC AGAGCGAGGT
    10141 ATGTAGGCGG TGCTACAGAG TTCTTGAAGT GGTGGCCTAA CTACGGCTAC ACTAGAAGAA
    10201 CAGTATTTGG TATCTGCGCT CTGCTGAAGC CAGTTACCTT CGGAAAAAGA GTTGGTAGCT
    10261 CTTGATCCGG CAAACAAACC ACCGCTGGTA GCGGTGGTTT TTTTGTTTGC AAGCAGCAGA
    10321 TTACGCGCAG AAAAAAAGGA TCTCAAGAAG ATCCTTTGAT CTTTTCTACG GGGTCTGACG
    10381 CTCAGTGGAA CGAAAACTCA CGTTAAGGGA TTTTGGTCAT GAGATTATCA AAAAGGATCT
    10441 TCACCTAGAT CCTTTTAAAT TAAAAATGAA GTTTTAAATC AATCTAAAGT ATATATGAGT
    10501 AAACTTGGTC TGACAGTTAC CAATGCTTAA TCAGTGAGGC ACCTATCTCA GCGATCTGTC
    10561 TATTTCGTTC ATCCATAGTT GCCTGACTCC CCGTCGTGTA GATAACTACG ATACGGGAGG
    10621 GCTTACCATC TGGCCCCAGT GCTGCAATGA TACCGCGAGA CCCACGCTCA CCGGCTCCAG
    10681 ATTTATCAGC AATAAACCAG CCAGCCGGAA GGGCCGAGCG CAGAAGTGGT CCTGCAACTT
    10741 TATCCGCCTC CATCCAGTCT ATTAATTGTT GCCGGGAAGC TAGAGTAAGT AGTTCGCCAG
    10801 TTAATAGTTT GCGCAACGTT GTTGCCATTG CTACAGGCAT CGTGGTGTCA CGCTCGTCGT
    10861 TTGGTATGGC TTCATTCAGC TCCGGTTCCC AACGATCAAG GCGAGTTACA TGATCCCCCA
    10921 TGTTGTGCAA AAAAGCGGTT AGCTCCTTCG GTCCTCCGAT CGTTGTCAGA AGTAAGTTGG
    10981 CCGCAGTGTT ATCACTCATG GTTATGGCAG CACTGCATAA TTCTCTTACT GTCATGCCAT
    11041 CCGTAAGATG CTTTTCTGTG ACTGGTGAGT ACTCAACCAA GTCATTCTGA GAATAGTGTA
    11101 TGCGGCGACC GAGTTGCTCT TGCCCGGCGT CAATACGGGA TAATACCGCG CCACATAGCA
    11161 GAACTTTAAA AGTGCTCATC ATTGGAAAAC GTTCTTCGGG GCGAAAACTC TCAAGGATCT
    11221 TACCGCTGTT GAGATCCAGT TCGATGTAAC CCACTCGTGC ACCCAACTGA TCTTCAGCAT
    11281 CTTTTACTTT CACCAGCGTT TCTGGGTGAG CAAAAACAGG AAGGCAAAAT GCCGCAAAAA
    11341 AGGGAATAAG GGCGACACGG AAATGTTGAA TACTCATACT CTTCCTTTTT CAATATTATT
    11401 GAAGCATTTA TCAGGGTTAT TGTCTCATGA GCGGATACAT ATTTGAATGT ATTTAGAAAA
    11461 ATAAACAAAT AGGGGTTCCG CGCACATTTC CCCGAAAAGT GCCAC
//
