# Supplementary material for: Divergence of Grainy head affects chromatin accessibility, gene expression, and embryonic viability in Drosophila melanogaster
Source: bioRxiv preprint, doi:10.1101/2024.04.07.588430, version 1 (2024-04-10)
Supplement: Other_Supplemental [file 588430_file04.zip › other_supplemental/Plasmid maps/puast-attb-grhfly-flag_i_subs_a.gb]

LOCUS       pUAST-attB-grhFLY-FLAG 11727 bp ds-DNA     circular     30-MAY-2023
DEFINITION  .
FEATURES             Location/Qualifiers
     Gene               667..4802
                        /label="WHITE"
                        /ApEinfo_revcolor="#ffef86"
                        /ApEinfo_fwdcolor="#ffef86"
     CDS                2004..4034
                        /label="Translation 2004-4034"
                        /translation="MGSSGAGKTTLLNALAFRSPQGIQVSPSGMRLLNGQPVDAKEMQARCAYVQQDDLFIGSLTAREHLIFQAMVRMPRHLTYRQRVARVDQVIQELSLSKCQHTIIGVPGRVKGLSGGERKRLAFASEALTDPPLLICDEPTSGLDSFTAHSVVQVLKKLSQKGKTVILTIHQPSSELFELFDKILLMAEGRVAFLGTPSEAVDFFS**VRCVY*GYLALHYISTPIQRGCPVSYQLQSGGLLRTGVGRCARTGDRVP*SDRQDMRQFCY*QSSPGYGAVVGHQKFGEATGAAGEWVHLQGHLVHAVPGGPVAILAVGAQGTTPRKSATYSDNGEWFQWKQMI*RLQFLETNSLDFS*NCLIPHPS*FFSMRCIVYSFAENK*ISFNSRTC*RYEY**DASNILICRWLPS*LASSFWANNSRKWA**ISTEPSSSS*PT*PFKTSLPR*M*VLFRIHLHINNLLTF**IDSI*VFTSELPVFMREARSRLYRCDTYFLGKTIAELPLFLTVPLVFTAIAYPMIGLRAGVLHFFNCLALVTLVANVSTSFGYLISCASSSTSMALSVGPPVIIPFLLFGGFFLNSGSVPVYLKWLSYLSWFRYANEGLLINQWADVEPGEISCTSSNTTCPSSGKVILETLNFSAADLPLDYVGLAILIVSFRVLAYLALRLRARRKE*"
     Regulatory element 4809..4842
                        /label="LOXP"
                        /ApEinfo_revcolor="#f58a5e"
                        /ApEinfo_fwdcolor="#f58a5e"
     Regulatory element 4849..5230
                        /label="UAS_HSP70"
                        /ApEinfo_revcolor="#b4abac"
                        /ApEinfo_fwdcolor="#b4abac"
     misc_feature       5254..5256
                        /label="START codon"
                        /ApEinfo_revcolor="#b1ff67"
                        /ApEinfo_fwdcolor="#b1ff67"
     CDS                5254..8442
                        /ApEinfo_revcolor="#84b0dc"
                        /ApEinfo_fwdcolor="#84b0dc"
                        /translation="MSTSTATTSVITSNELSLSGHAHGHGHAHQLHQHTHSRLGVGVGVGILSDASLSPIQQGSGGHSGGGNTNSSPLAPNGVPLLTTMHRSPDSPQPELATMTNVNVLDLHTDNSKLYDKEAVFIYETPKVVMPADGGGGNNSDEGHAIDARIAAQMGNQAQQQQQQQQQTEHQPLAKAEFDENQAARVVGPNGEQQQAASREAANGEHHALSRNEAGEHALTRAVSDPSKLMPNDNAVATAMYNQAQKMNNDHGQAVYQTSPLPLDASVLHYSGGNDSNVIKTEADIYEDHKKHAAAAAAAAGGGSIIYTTSDPNGVNVKQLPHLTVPQKLDPDLYQADKHIDLIYNDGSKTVIYSTTDQKSLEIYSGGDIGSLVSDGQVVVQAGLPYATTTGAGGQPVYIVADGALPAGVEEHLQSGKLNGQTTPIDVSGLSQNEIQGFLLGSHPSSSATVSTTGVVSTTTISHHQQQQQQQQQQQQQQQQQHQQQQQHPGDIVSAAGVGSTGSIVSSAAQQQQQQQLISIKREPEDLRKDPKNGNIAGAATANGPGSVITQKSFDYTELCQPGTLIDANGSIPVSVNSIQQRTAVHGSQNSPTTSLVDTSTNGSTRSRPWHDFGRQNDADKIQIPKIFTNVGFRYHLESPISSSQRREDDRITYINKGQFYGITLEYVHDAEKPIKNTTVKSVIMLMFREEKSPEDEIKAWQFWHSRQHSVKQRILDADTKNSVGLVGCIEEVSHNAIAVYWNPLESSAKINIAVQCLSTDFSSQKGVKGLPLHVQIDTFEDPRDTAVFHRGYCQIKVFCDKGAERKTRDEERRAAKRKMTATGRKKLDELYHPVTDRSEFYGMQDFAKPPVLFSPAEDMEKVGQLGIGAATGMTFNPLSNGNSNSNSHSSLQSFYGHETDSPDLKGASPFLLHGQKVATPTLKFHNHFPPDMQTDKKDHILDQNMLTSTPLTDFGPPMKRGRMTPPTSERVMLYVRQENEEVYTPLHVVPPTTIGLLNAIENKYKISTTSINNIYRTNKKGITAKIDDDMISFYCNEDIFLLEVQQIEDDLYDVTLTELPNQ"
     cDNA               5254..8442
                        /label="grh_CDS_fly"
                        /ApEinfo_revcolor="#9eafd2"
                        /ApEinfo_fwdcolor="#9eafd2"
     primer             5942..5962
                        /label="no_I_frag_gibson_F"
                        /note="sequence: TGCCCAATGACAATGCAGTGG"
                        /ApEinfo_revcolor="#b4abac"
                        /ApEinfo_fwdcolor="#b4abac"
     primer             6751..6772
                        /label="Grh_IM_seq_F"
                        /ApEinfo_revcolor="#faac61"
                        /ApEinfo_fwdcolor="#faac61"
     primer             complement(7616..7637)
                        /label="Grh_IM_seq_R"
                        /ApEinfo_revcolor="#ffef86"
                        /ApEinfo_fwdcolor="#ffef86"
     misc_feature       8443..8517
                        /label="3xFLAG_insert"
                        /ApEinfo_revcolor="#ffef86"
                        /ApEinfo_fwdcolor="#ffef86"
     Regulatory element 8600..8616
                        /label="SV40 INTRON"
                        /ApEinfo_revcolor="#faac61"
                        /ApEinfo_fwdcolor="#faac61"
     Transgenic         9227..9511
                        /label="ATTB"
                        /ApEinfo_revcolor="#84b0dc"
                        /ApEinfo_fwdcolor="#84b0dc"
ORIGIN
        1 CTAAATTGTA AGCGTTAATA TTTTGTTAAA ATTCGCGTTA AATTTTTGTT AAATCAGCTC
       61 ATTTTTTAAC CAATAGGCCG AAATCGGCAA AATCCCTTAT AAATCAAAAG AATAGACCGA
      121 GATAGGGTTG AGTGTTGTTC CAGTTTGGAA CAAGAGTCCA CTATTAAAGA ACGTGGACTC
      181 CAACGTCAAA GGNNNNNNNN NNNNNNNNNN NNNNNNNNNN NNNNNNNNNN NNNNNNNNNN
      241 NTNNNNNNNN NNNNNNNNNN NNNNNNNNNN NNNNNNNNNN NNNNNNNNNN NNNNNNNNNN
      301 NNNNNNNNNN NNNNNNNNNN NNNNNNNNNN NNNGNNNNNN NNNNNNNNNN NNNNNNNNNN
      361 NNNNNNNNNN NNNNNNNNNN NNNNNNNNNN NNNNNNNNNN NNNNNNNNNN NNNNNNNNNN
      421 NNNNNNNNNN NNNNNNNNNN NNNNNNNNNN NNNNNNNNCC CATTCGCCAT TCAGGCTGCG
      481 CAACTGTTGG GAAGGGCGAT CGGTGCGGGC CTCTTCGCTA TTACGCCAGC TGGCGAAAGG
      541 GGGATGTGCT GCAAGGCGAT TAAGTTGGGT AACGCCAGGG TTTTCCCAGT CACGACGTTG
      601 TAAAACGACG GCCAGTGAAT TGTAATACGA CTCACTATAG GGCGAATTGG GTACGTACCG
      661 GGCCCCTAGT ATGTATGTAA GTTAATAAAA CCCATTTTTG CGGAAAGTAG ATAAAAAAAA
      721 CATTTTTTTT TTTTACTGCA CTGGATATCA TTGAACTTAT CTGATCAGTT TTAAATTTAC
      781 TTCGATCCAA GGGTATTTGA TGTACCAGGT TCTTTCGATT ACCTCTCACT CAAAATGACA
      841 TTCCACTCAA AGTCAGCGCT GTTTGCCTCC TTCTCTGTCC ACAGAAATAT CGCCGTCTCT
      901 TTCGCCGCTG CGTCCGCTAT CTCTTTCGCC ACCGTTTGTA GCGTTACGTA GCGTCAATGT
      961 CCGCCTTCAG TTGCATTTTG TCAGCGGTTT CGTGACGAAG CTCCAAGCGG TTTACGCCAT
     1021 CAATTAAACA CAAAGTGCTG TGCCAAAACT CCTCTCGCTT CTTATTTTTG TTTGTTTTTT
     1081 GAGTGATTGG GGTGGTGATT GGTTTTGGGT GGGTAAGCAG GGGAAAGTGT GAAAAATCCC
     1141 GGCAATGGGC CAAGAGGATC AGGAGCTATT AATTCGCGGA GGCAGCAAAC ACCCATCTGC
     1201 CGAGCATCTG AACAATGTGA GTAGTACATG TGCATACATC TTAAGTTCAC TTGATCTATA
     1261 GGAACTGCGA TTGCAACATC AAATTGTCTG CGGCGTGAGA ACTGCGACCC ACAAAAATCC
     1321 CAAACCGCAA TTGCACAAAC AAATAGTGAC ACGAAACAGA TTATTCTGGT AGCTGTTCTC
     1381 GCTATATAAG ACAATTTTTG AGATCATATC ATGATCAAGA CATCTAAAGG CATTCATTTT
     1441 CGACTATATT CTTTTTTACA AAAAATATAA CAACCAGATA TTTTAAGCTG ATCCTAGATG
     1501 CACAAAAAAT AAATAAAAGT ATAAACCTAC TTCGTAGGAT ACTTCGGGGT ACTTTTTGTT
     1561 CGGGGTTAGA TGAGCATAAC GCTTGTAGTT GATATTTGAG ATCCCCTATC ATTGCAGGGT
     1621 GACAGCGGAG CGGCTTCGCA GAGCTGCATT AACCAGGGCT TCGGGCAGGC CAAAAACTAC
     1681 GGCACGCTCC GGCCACCCAG TCCGCCGGAG GACTCCGGTT CAGGGAGCGG CCAACTAGCC
     1741 GAGAACCTCA CCTATGCCTG GCACAATATG GACATCTTTG GGGCGGTCAA TCAGCCGGGC
     1801 TCCGGATGGC GGCAGCTGGT CAACCGGACA CGCGGACTAT TCTGCAACGA GCGACACATA
     1861 CCGGCGCCCA GGAAACATTT GCTCAAGAAC GGTGAGTTTC TATTCGCAGT CGGCTGATCT
     1921 GTGTGAAATC TTAATAAAGG GTCCAATTAC CAATTTGAAA CTCAGTTTGC GGCGTGGCCT
     1981 ATCCGGGCGA ACTTTTGGCC GTGATGGGCA GTTCCGGTGC CGGAAAGACG ACCCTGCTGA
     2041 ATGCCCTTGC CTTTCGATCG CCGCAGGGCA TCCAAGTATC GCCATCCGGG ATGCGACTGC
     2101 TCAATGGCCA ACCTGTGGAC GCCAAGGAGA TGCAGGCCAG GTGCGCCTAT GTCCAGCAGG
     2161 ATGACCTCTT TATCGGCTCC CTAACGGCCA GGGAACACCT GATTTTCCAG GCCATGGTGC
     2221 GGATGCCACG ACATCTGACC TATCGGCAGC GAGTGGCCCG CGTGGATCAG GTGATCCAGG
     2281 AGCTTTCGCT CAGCAAATGT CAGCACACGA TCATCGGTGT GCCCGGCAGG GTGAAAGGTC
     2341 TGTCCGGCGG AGAAAGGAAG CGTCTGGCAT TCGCCTCCGA GGCACTAACC GATCCGCCGC
     2401 TTCTGATCTG CGATGAGCCC ACCTCCGGAC TGGACTCATT TACCGCCCAC AGCGTCGTCC
     2461 AGGTGCTGAA GAAGCTGTCG CAGAAGGGCA AGACCGTCAT CCTGACCATT CATCAGCCGT
     2521 CTTCCGAGCT GTTTGAGCTC TTTGACAAGA TCCTTCTGAT GGCCGAGGGC AGGGTAGCTT
     2581 TCTTGGGCAC TCCCAGCGAA GCCGTCGACT TCTTTTCCTA GTGAGTTCGA TGTGTTTATT
     2641 AAGGGTATCT AGCATTACAT TACATCTCAA CTCCTATCCA GCGTGGGTGC CCAGTGTCCT
     2701 ACCAACTACA ATCCGGCGGA CTTTTACGTA CAGGTGTTGG CCGTTGTGCC CGGACGGGAG
     2761 ATCGAGTCCC GTGATCGGAT CGCCAAGATA TGCGACAATT TTGCTATTAG CAAAGTAGCC
     2821 CGGGATATGG AGCAGTTGTT GGCCACCAAA AATTTGGAGA AGCCACTGGA GCAGCCGGAG
     2881 AATGGGTACA CCTACAAGGC CACCTGGTTC ATGCAGTTCC GGGCGGTCCT GTGGCGATCC
     2941 TGGCTGTCGG TGCTCAAGGA ACCACTCCTC GTAAAAGTGC GACTTATTCA GACAACGGTG
     3001 AGTGGTTCCA GTGGAAACAA ATGATATAAC GCTTACAATT CTTGGAAACA AATTCGCTAG
     3061 ATTTTAGTTA GAATTGCCTG ATTCCACACC CTTCTTAGTT TTTTTCAATG AGATGTATAG
     3121 TTTATAGTTT TGCAGAAAAT AAATAAATTT CATTTAACTC GCGAACATGT TGAAGATATG
     3181 AATATTAATG AGATGCGAGT AACATTTTAA TTTGCAGATG GTTGCCATCT TGATTGGCCT
     3241 CATCTTTTTG GGCCAACAAC TCACGCAAGT GGGCGTGATG AATATCAACG GAGCCATCTT
     3301 CCTCTTCCTG ACCAACATGA CCTTTCAAAA CGTCTTTGCC ACGATAAATG TAAGTCTTGT
     3361 TTAGAATACA TTTGCATATT AATAATTTAC TAACTTTCTA ATGAATCGAT TCGATTTAGG
     3421 TGTTCACCTC AGAGCTGCCA GTTTTTATGA GGGAGGCCCG AAGTCGACTT TATCGCTGTG
     3481 ACACATACTT TCTGGGCAAA ACGATTGCCG AATTACCGCT TTTTCTCACA GTGCCACTGG
     3541 TCTTCACGGC GATTGCCTAT CCGATGATCG GACTGCGGGC CGGAGTGCTG CACTTCTTCA
     3601 ACTGCCTGGC GCTGGTCACT CTGGTGGCCA ATGTGTCAAC GTCCTTCGGA TATCTAATAT
     3661 CCTGCGCCAG CTCCTCGACC TCGATGGCGC TGTCTGTGGG TCCGCCGGTT ATCATACCAT
     3721 TCCTGCTCTT TGGCGGCTTC TTCTTGAACT CGGGCTCGGT GCCAGTATAC CTCAAATGGT
     3781 TGTCGTACCT CTCATGGTTC CGTTACGCCA ACGAGGGTCT GCTGATTAAC CAATGGGCGG
     3841 ACGTGGAGCC GGGCGAAATT AGCTGCACAT CGTCGAACAC CACGTGCCCC AGTTCGGGCA
     3901 AGGTCATCCT GGAGACGCTT AACTTCTCCG CCGCCGATCT GCCGCTGGAC TACGTGGGTC
     3961 TGGCCATTCT CATCGTGAGC TTCCGGGTGC TCGCATATCT GGCTCTAAGA CTTCGGGCCC
     4021 GACGCAAGGA GTAGCCGACA TATATCCGAA ATAACTGCTT GTTTTTTTTT TTTACCATTA
     4081 TTACCATCGT GTTTACTGTT TATTGCCCCC TCAAAAAGCT AATGTAATTA TATTTGTGCC
     4141 AATAAAAACA AGATATGACC TATAGAATAC AAGTATTTCC CCTTCGAACA TCCCCACAAG
     4201 TAGACTTTGG ATTTGTCTTC TAACCAAAAG ACTTACACAC CTGCATACCT TACATCAAAA
     4261 ACTCGTTTAT CGCTACATAA AACACCGGGA TATATTTTTT ATATACATAC TTTTCAAATC
     4321 GCGCGCCCTC TTCATAATTC ACCTCCACCA CACCACGTTT CGTAGTTGCT CTTTCGCTGT
     4381 CTCCCACCCG CTCTCCGCAA CACATTCACC TTTTGTTCGA CGACCTTGGA GCGACTGTCG
     4441 TTAGTTCCGC GCGATTCGGT TCGCTCAAAT GGTTCCGAGT GGTTCATTTC GTCTCAATAG
     4501 AAATTAGTAA TAAATATTTG TATGTACAAT TTATTTGCTC CAATATATTT GTATATATTT
     4561 CCCTCACAGC TATATTTATT CTAATTTAAT ATTATGACTT TTTAAGGTAA TTTTTTGTGA
     4621 CCTGTTCGGA GTGATTAGCG TTACAATTTG AACTGAAAGT GACATCCAGT GTTTGTTCCT
     4681 TGTGTAGATG CATCTCAAAA AAATGGTGGG CATAATAGTG TTGTTTATAT ATATCAAAAA
     4741 TAACAACTAT AATAATAAGA ATACATTTAA TTTAGAAAAT GCTTGGATTT CACTGGAACT
     4801 AGGCTAGCAT AACTTCGTAT AATGTATGCT ATACGAAGTT ATGCTAGCGG ATCCAAGCTT
     4861 GCATGCCTGC AGGTCGGAGT ACTGTCCTCC GAGCGGAGTA CTGTCCTCCG AGCGGAGTAC
     4921 TGTCCTCCGA GCGGAGTACT GTCCTCCGAG CGGAGTACTG TCCTCCGAGC GGAGACTCTA
     4981 GCGAGCGCCG GAGTATAAAT AGAGGCGCTT CGTCTACGGA GCGACAATTC AATTCAAACA
     5041 AGgtCAAAGT GAACACGTCG CTAAGCGAAA GCTAAGCAAA TAAACAAGCG CAGCTGAACA
     5101 AGCTAAACAA TCTGCAGTAA AGTGCAAGTT AAAGTGAATC AATTAAAAGT AACCAGCAAC
     5161 CAAGTAAATC AACTGCAACT ACTGAAATCT GCCAAGAAGT AATTATTGAA TACAAGAAGA
     5221 GAACTCTGAA TAGGGAATTG GGAATTCGTT AACATGTCCA CATCCACCGC CACAACGAGC
     5281 GTTATCACGT CCAACGAGCT CTCGCTGTCC GGCCACGCCC ACGGTCACGG TCACGCCCAC
     5341 CAGTTGCACC AGCACACCCA CAGCCGCCTA GGAGTTGGCG TTGGTGTTGG CATCCTTAGC
     5401 GACGCATCCC TATCGCCCAT CCAACAAGGC AGTGGCGGCC ACAGCGGCGG AGGTAACACA
     5461 AACAGTTCAC CACTGGCGCC CAACGGAGTG CCACTTCTCA CAACAATGCA CCGATCACCG
     5521 GACTCACCGC AGCCAGAATT GGCCACCATG ACGAACGTCA ACGTGCTGGA TCTGCACACG
     5581 GATAACTCCA AGCTGTACGA CAAGGAGGCT GTATTTATAT ACGAAACGCC CAAGGTGGTG
     5641 ATGCCAGCGG ATGGCGGGGG TGGCAATAAT TCCGATGAAG GTCATGCCAT CGATGCGCGG
     5701 ATTGCGGCCC AAATGGGCAA CCAAGCCCAG CAACAGCAGC AGCAGCAACA GCAGACGGAA
     5761 CACCAGCCGC TGGCCAAGgc CGAGTTCGAT GAGAACCAGg cAgcCCGGGT GGTGGGACCA
     5821 AATGGCGAGC AACAGCAAgc CgcCTCGCGG GAGgcCgcCA ATGGGGAGCA TCATgcCCTG
     5881 TCGCGAAACG AGGCTGGTGA GCACgcTCTC ACACGGgcCG TCAGTGATCC CTCCAAGTTG
     5941 ATGCCCAATG ACAATGCAGT GGCCACGGCC ATGTACAACC AGGCCCAAAA GATGAACAAT
     6001 GATCACGGGC AGGCGGTATA TCAGACATCA CCATTGCCGC TAGACGCGTC TGTATTGCAT
     6061 TATAGTGGCG GCAATGATTC GAATGTAATT AAGACGGAGG CCGATATCTA CGAGGATCAC
     6121 AAGAAACATG CGGCTGCAGC AGCAGCTGCT GCCGGCGGAG GATCCATCAT ATACACCACA
     6181 TCCGATCCGA ACGGAGTGAA TGTGAAACAA CTGCCCCATT TGACGGTACC CCAAAAACTT
     6241 GATCCCGACC TCTATCAAGC CGATAAGCAT ATAGATTTGA TCTACAACGA TGGCAGCAAG
     6301 ACGGTGATTT ACTCCACTAC GGATCAGAAG AGTTTGGAAA TATACTCGGG CGGCGACATC
     6361 GGCAGCCTGG TGTCCGACGG CCAAGTGGTG GTCCAGGCGG GACTGCCGTA TGCCACCACC
     6421 ACCGGAGCCG GCGGCCAGCC CGTCTATATC GTGGCCGACG GTGCCTTGCC AGCGGGAGTC
     6481 GAGGAGCATC TGCAGAGTGG AAAGCTCAAT GGCCAGACCA CACCTATCGA TGTCTCTGGC
     6541 CTATCGCAAA ATGAGATTCA AGGCTTTTTG CTCGGCTCAC ACCCCTCGTC ATCGGCGACG
     6601 GTAAGCACAA CCGGCGTTGT CTCCACGACA ACGATCTCGC ATCACCAGCA ACAGCAGCAG
     6661 CAGCAGCAAC AGCAACAGCA GCAGCAGCAG CAGCAACACC AGCAGCAGCA GCAACATCCC
     6721 GGCGACATTG TTAGTGCCGC TGGCGTGGGG AGCACGGGCT CCATTGTCTC CTCTGCGGCG
     6781 CAACAGCAGC AGCAGCAGCA ACTAATTAGC ATCAAACGAG AGCCCGAAGA CTTGCGCAAG
     6841 GATCCCAAGA ATGGCAACAT TGCCGGTGCA GCAACAGCAA ATGGACCCGG TTCGGTCATA
     6901 ACCCAAAAGT CCTTTGATTA TACGGAATTG TGCCAGCCGG GCACGCTGAT CGATGCCAAT
     6961 GGCAGCATAC CCGTCAGCGT GAACAGCATC CAGCAGAGAA CGGCGGTCCA TGGCAGCCAG
     7021 AACAGTCCCA CCACATCGCT GGTGGACACC AGCACCAATG GATCCACGCG ATCGCGGCCC
     7081 TGGCACGACT TTGGACGTCA GAATGATGCC GACAAAATAC AAATACCAAA AATCTTCACA
     7141 AACGTGGGCT TCCGATATCA CCTGGAGAGC CCCATCAGTT CATCGCAGAG GCGCGAGGAC
     7201 GATCGCATCA CCTACATCAA CAAGGGTCAA TTCTATGGAA TAACGCTGGA GTATGTGCAC
     7261 GATGCGGAAA AGCCCATTAA GAACACCACC GTCAAGAGTG TGATCATGCT AATGTTCCGC
     7321 GAGGAGAAGA GTCCCGAGGA TGAGATCAAG GCCTGGCAAT TCTGGCACAG TCGTCAGCAT
     7381 TCCGTGAAGC AGAGAATCTT GGATGCAGAT ACGAAGAACT CGGTTGGCCT CGTTGGCTGC
     7441 ATCGAGGAAG TGTCGCACAA TGCCATCGCC GTCTACTGGA ATCCGCTGGA GAGCTCCGCC
     7501 AAGATCAACA TTGCGGTTCA GTGCTTGAGC ACGGATTTCA GCAGTCAAAA GGGAGTTAAG
     7561 GGCCTGCCGC TGCACGTACA AATCGACACA TTTGAGGACC CCAGAGATAC GGCGGTCTTC
     7621 CACCGCGGCT ACTGTCAGAT AAAGGTCTTC TGCGATAAGG GCGCCGAACG AAAGACGCGC
     7681 GATGAAGAGC GGCGGGCCGC CAAACGAAAG ATGACAGCCA CGGGCAGAAA GAAGCTGGAC
     7741 GAGCTTTACC ATCCGGTAAC GGATCGGTCC GAGTTCTATG GCATGCAGGA CTTCGCCAAG
     7801 CCGCCGGTGC TATTCTCGCC CGCCGAGGAC ATGGAGAAGG TAGGTCAGCT GGGCATTGGC
     7861 GCTGCCACCG GCATGACATT CAACCCCCTG AGCAACGGCA ACTCCAACTC CAACTCGCAC
     7921 TCGTCCTTGC AGAGCTTCTA CGGCCATGAG ACTGACTCGC CGGACCTGAA GGGGGCCTCA
     7981 CCGTTCCTGC TCCACGGCCA GAAGGTGGCC ACGCCGACGC TCAAGTTCCA CAACCATTTT
     8041 CCGCCCGACA TGCAGACCGA TAAGAAGGAT CACATACTGG ACCAGAACAT GTTGACCAGC
     8101 ACACCCCTGA CCGACTTTGG TCCGCCGATG AAGCGCGGCA GGATGACGCC GCCGACCTCG
     8161 GAACGCGTGA TGCTGTACGT GCGGCAGGAG AACGAGGAGG TGTATACACC GTTGCACGTG
     8221 GTGCCGCCCA CCACGATCGG CCTGCTAAAT GCGATTGAAA ACAAATACAA AATCTCAACA
     8281 ACGAGCATAA ATAACATTTA TCGCACAAAC AAGAAGGGGA TTACTGCGAA AATTGACGAT
     8341 GACATGATAT CGTTCTACTG CAACGAGGAC ATCTTTCTGC TGGAGGTGCA ACAGATCGAG
     8401 GACGACCTGT ACGATGTGAC GCTCACGGAG CTGCCCAATC AGGACTACAA AGACGATGAC
     8461 GACAAGGATT ACAAGGACGA CGACGATAAG GACTATAAAG ATGACGATGA CAAATAATCT
     8521 AGAGGATCTT TGTGAAGGAA CCTTACTTCT GTGGTGTGAC ATAATTGGAC AAACTACCTA
     8581 CAGAGATTTA AAGCTCTAAG GTAAATATAA AATTTTTAAG TGTATAATGT GTTAAACTAC
     8641 TGATTCTAAT TGTTTGTGTA TTTTAGATTC CAACCTATGG AACTGATGAA TGGGAGCAGT
     8701 GGTGGAATGC CTTTAATGAG GAAAACCTGT TTTGCTCAGA AGAAATGCCA TCTAGTGATG
     8761 ATGAGGCTAC TGCTGACTCT CAACATTCTA CTCCTCCAAA AAAGAAGAGA AAGGTAGAAG
     8821 ACCCCAAGGA CTTTCCTTCA GAATTGCTAA GTTTTTTGAG TCATGCTGTG TTTAGTAATA
     8881 GAACTCTTGC TTGCTTTGCT ATTTACACCA CAAAGGAAAA AGCTGCACTG CTATACAAGA
     8941 AAATTATGGA AAAATATTTG ATGTATAGTG CCTTGACTAG AGATCATAAT CAGCCATACC
     9001 ACATTTGTAG AGGTTTTACT TGCTTTAAAA AACCTCCCAC ACCTCCCCCT GAACCTGAAA
     9061 CATAAAATGA ATGCAATTGT TGTTGTTAAC TTGTTTATTG CAGCTTATAA TGGTTACAAA
     9121 TAAAGCAATA GCATCACAAA TTTCACAAAT AAAGCATTTT TTTCACTGCA TTCTAGTTGT
     9181 GGTTTGTCCA AACTCATCAA TGTATCTTAT CATGTCTGGA TCCACTAGTG TCGACGATGT
     9241 AGGTCACGGT CTCGAAGCCG CGGTGCGGGT GCCAGGGCGT GCCCTTGGGC TCCCCGGGCG
     9301 CGTACTCCAC CTCACCCATC TGGTCCATCA TGATGAACGG GTCGAGGTGG CGGTAGTTGA
     9361 TCCCGGCGAA CGCGCGGCGC ACCGGGAAGC CCTCGCCCTC GAAACCGCTG GGCGCGGTGG
     9421 TCACGGTGAG CACGGGACGT GCGACGGCGT CGGCGGGTGC GGATACGCGG GGCAGCGTCA
     9481 GCGGGTTCTC GACGGTCACG GCGGGCATGT CGACACTAGT TCTAGCCAGC TTTTGTTCCC
     9541 TTTAGTGAGG GTTAATTTCG AGCTTGGCGT AATCATGGTC ATAGCTGTTT CCTGTGTGAA
     9601 ATTGTTATCC GCTCACAATT CCACACAACA TACGAGCCGG AAGCATAAAG TGTAAAGCCT
     9661 GGGGTGCCTA ATGAGTGAGC TAACTCACAT TAATTGCGTT GCGCTCACTG CCCGCTTTCC
     9721 AGTCGGGAAA CCTGTCGTGC CAGCTGCATT AATGAATCGG CCAACGCGCG GGGAGAGGCG
     9781 GTTTGCGTAT TGGGCGCTCT TCCGCTTCCT CGCTCACTGA CTCGCTGCGC TCGGTCGTTC
     9841 GGCTGCGGCG AGCGGTATCA GCTCACTCAA AGGCGGTAAT ACGGTTATCC ACAGAATCAG
     9901 GGGATAACGC AGGAAAGAAC ATGTGAGCAA AAGGCCAGCA AAAGGCCAGG AACCGTAAAA
     9961 AGGCCGCGTT GCTGGCGTTT TTCCATAGGC TCCGCCCCCC TGACGAGCAT CACAAAAATC
    10021 GACGCTCAAG TCAGAGGTGG CGAAACCCGA CAGGACTATA AAGATACCAG GCGTTTCCCC
    10081 CTGGAAGCTC CCTCGTGCGC TCTCCTGTTC CGACCCTGCC GCTTACCGGA TACCTGTCCG
    10141 CCTTTCTCCC TTCGGGAAGC GTGGCGCTTT CTCATAGCTC ACGCTGTAGG TATCTCAGTT
    10201 CGGTGTAGGT CGTTCGCTCC AAGCTGGGCT GTGTGCACGA ACCCCCCGTT CAGCCCGACC
    10261 GCTGCGCCTT ATCCGGTAAC TATCGTCTTG AGTCCAACCC GGTAAGACAC GACTTATCGC
    10321 CACTGGCAGC AGCCACTGGT AACAGGATTA GCAGAGCGAG GTATGTAGGC GGTGCTACAG
    10381 AGTTCTTGAA GTGGTGGCCT AACTACGGCT ACACTAGAAG AACAGTATTT GGTATCTGCG
    10441 CTCTGCTGAA GCCAGTTACC TTCGGAAAAA GAGTTGGTAG CTCTTGATCC GGCAAACAAA
    10501 CCACCGCTGG TAGCGGTGGT TTTTTTGTTT GCAAGCAGCA GATTACGCGC AGAAAAAAAG
    10561 GATCTCAAGA AGATCCTTTG ATCTTTTCTA CGGGGTCTGA CGCTCAGTGG AACGAAAACT
    10621 CACGTTAAGG GATTTTGGTC ATGAGATTAT CAAAAAGGAT CTTCACCTAG ATCCTTTTAA
    10681 ATTAAAAATG AAGTTTTAAA TCAATCTAAA GTATATATGA GTAAACTTGG TCTGACAGTT
    10741 ACCAATGCTT AATCAGTGAG GCACCTATCT CAGCGATCTG TCTATTTCGT TCATCCATAG
    10801 TTGCCTGACT CCCCGTCGTG TAGATAACTA CGATACGGGA GGGCTTACCA TCTGGCCCCA
    10861 GTGCTGCAAT GATACCGCGA GACCCACGCT CACCGGCTCC AGATTTATCA GCAATAAACC
    10921 AGCCAGCCGG AAGGGCCGAG CGCAGAAGTG GTCCTGCAAC TTTATCCGCC TCCATCCAGT
    10981 CTATTAATTG TTGCCGGGAA GCTAGAGTAA GTAGTTCGCC AGTTAATAGT TTGCGCAACG
    11041 TTGTTGCCAT TGCTACAGGC ATCGTGGTGT CACGCTCGTC GTTTGGTATG GCTTCATTCA
    11101 GCTCCGGTTC CCAACGATCA AGGCGAGTTA CATGATCCCC CATGTTGTGC AAAAAAGCGG
    11161 TTAGCTCCTT CGGTCCTCCG ATCGTTGTCA GAAGTAAGTT GGCCGCAGTG TTATCACTCA
    11221 TGGTTATGGC AGCACTGCAT AATTCTCTTA CTGTCATGCC ATCCGTAAGA TGCTTTTCTG
    11281 TGACTGGTGA GTACTCAACC AAGTCATTCT GAGAATAGTG TATGCGGCGA CCGAGTTGCT
    11341 CTTGCCCGGC GTCAATACGG GATAATACCG CGCCACATAG CAGAACTTTA AAAGTGCTCA
    11401 TCATTGGAAA ACGTTCTTCG GGGCGAAAAC TCTCAAGGAT CTTACCGCTG TTGAGATCCA
    11461 GTTCGATGTA ACCCACTCGT GCACCCAACT GATCTTCAGC ATCTTTTACT TTCACCAGCG
    11521 TTTCTGGGTG AGCAAAAACA GGAAGGCAAA ATGCCGCAAA AAAGGGAATA AGGGCGACAC
    11581 GGAAATGTTG AATACTCATA CTCTTCCTTT TTCAATATTA TTGAAGCATT TATCAGGGTT
    11641 ATTGTCTCAT GAGCGGATAC ATATTTGAAT GTATTTAGAA AAATAAACAA ATAGGGGTTC
    11701 CGCGCACATT TCCCCGAAAA GTGCCAC
//
