# Supplementary material for: Divergence of Grainy head affects chromatin accessibility, gene expression, and embryonic viability in Drosophila melanogaster
Source: bioRxiv preprint, doi:10.1101/2024.04.07.588430, version 1 (2024-04-10)
Supplement: Other_Supplemental [file 588430_file04.zip › other_supplemental/Plasmid maps/puast-attb-grhfly-flag.gb]

LOCUS       pUAST-attB-grhFLY-FLAG 11727 bp ds-DNA     circular     29-MAR-2023
DEFINITION  .
FEATURES             Location/Qualifiers
     Gene               667..4802
                        /label="WHITE"
                        /ApEinfo_revcolor="#ffef86"
                        /ApEinfo_fwdcolor="#ffef86"
     CDS                2004..4034
                        /label="Translation 2004-4034"
                        /translation="MGSSGAGKTTLLNALAFRSPQGIQVSPSGMRLLNGQPVDAKEMQARCAYVQQDDLFIGSLTAREHLIFQAMVRMPRHLTYRQRVARVDQVIQELSLSKCQHTIIGVPGRVKGLSGGERKRLAFASEALTDPPLLICDEPTSGLDSFTAHSVVQVLKKLSQKGKTVILTIHQPSSELFELFDKILLMAEGRVAFLGTPSEAVDFFS**VRCVY*GYLALHYISTPIQRGCPVSYQLQSGGLLRTGVGRCARTGDRVP*SDRQDMRQFCY*QSSPGYGAVVGHQKFGEATGAAGEWVHLQGHLVHAVPGGPVAILAVGAQGTTPRKSATYSDNGEWFQWKQMI*RLQFLETNSLDFS*NCLIPHPS*FFSMRCIVYSFAENK*ISFNSRTC*RYEY**DASNILICRWLPS*LASSFWANNSRKWA**ISTEPSSSS*PT*PFKTSLPR*M*VLFRIHLHINNLLTF**IDSI*VFTSELPVFMREARSRLYRCDTYFLGKTIAELPLFLTVPLVFTAIAYPMIGLRAGVLHFFNCLALVTLVANVSTSFGYLISCASSSTSMALSVGPPVIIPFLLFGGFFLNSGSVPVYLKWLSYLSWFRYANEGLLINQWADVEPGEISCTSSNTTCPSSGKVILETLNFSAADLPLDYVGLAILIVSFRVLAYLALRLRARRKE*"
     Regulatory element 4809..4842
                        /label="LOXP"
                        /ApEinfo_revcolor="#f58a5e"
                        /ApEinfo_fwdcolor="#f58a5e"
     Regulatory element 4849..5230
                        /label="UAS_HSP70"
                        /ApEinfo_revcolor="#b4abac"
                        /ApEinfo_fwdcolor="#b4abac"
     misc_feature       5254..5256
                        /label="START codon"
                        /ApEinfo_revcolor="#b1ff67"
                        /ApEinfo_fwdcolor="#b1ff67"
     CDS                5254..8442
                        /label="Translation 5254-8442"
                        /translation="MSTSTATTSVITSNELSLSGHAHGHGHAHQLHQHTHSRLGVGVGVGILSDASLSPIQQGSGGHSGGGNTNSSPLAPNGVPLLTTMHRSPDSPQPELATMTNVNVLDLHTDNSKLYDKEAVFIYETPKVVMPADGGGGNNSDEGHAIDARIAAQMGNQAQQQQQQQQQTEHQPLAKIEFDENQIIRVVGPNGEQQQIISREIINGEHHILSRNEAGEHILTRIVSDPSKLMPNDNAVATAMYNQAQKMNNDHGQAVYQTSPLPLDASVLHYSGGNDSNVIKTEADIYEDHKKHAAAAAAAAGGGSIIYTTSDPNGVNVKQLPHLTVPQKLDPDLYQADKHIDLIYNDGSKTVIYSTTDQKSLEIYSGGDIGSLVSDGQVVVQAGLPYATTTGAGGQPVYIVADGALPAGVEEHLQSGKLNGQTTPIDVSGLSQNEIQGFLLGSHPSSSATVSTTGVVSTTTISHHQQQQQQQQQQQQQQQQQHQQQQQHPGDIVSAAGVGSTGSIVSSAAQQQQQQQLISIKREPEDLRKDPKNGNIAGAATANGPGSVITQKSFDYTELCQPGTLIDANGSIPVSVNSIQQRTAVHGSQNSPTTSLVDTSTNGSTRSRPWHDFGRQNDADKIQIPKIFTNVGFRYHLESPISSSQRREDDRITYINKGQFYGITLEYVHDAEKPIKNTTVKSVIMLMFREEKSPEDEIKAWQFWHSRQHSVKQRILDADTKNSVGLVGCIEEVSHNAIAVYWNPLESSAKINIAVQCLSTDFSSQKGVKGLPLHVQIDTFEDPRDTAVFHRGYCQIKVFCDKGAERKTRDEERRAAKRKMTATGRKKLDELYHPVTDRSEFYGMQDFAKPPVLFSPAEDMEKVGQLGIGAATGMTFNPLSNGNSNSNSHSSLQSFYGHETDSPDLKGASPFLLHGQKVATPTLKFHNHFPPDMQTDKKDHILDQNMLTSTPLTDFGPPMKRGRMTPPTSERVMLYVRQENEEVYTPLHVVPPTTIGLLNAIENKYKISTTSINNIYRTNKKGITAKIDDDMISFYCNEDIFLLEVQQIEDDLYDVTLTELPNQ"
     cDNA               5254..8442
                        /label="grh_CDS_fly"
                        /ApEinfo_revcolor="#9eafd2"
                        /ApEinfo_fwdcolor="#9eafd2"
     primer             6751..6772
                        /label="Grh_IM_seq_F"
                        /ApEinfo_revcolor="#faac61"
                        /ApEinfo_fwdcolor="#faac61"
     misc_feature       7045..7080
                        /label="break point"
                        /ApEinfo_revcolor="#b4abac"
                        /ApEinfo_fwdcolor="#b4abac"
     primer             complement(7616..7637)
                        /label="Grh_IM_seq_R"
                        /ApEinfo_revcolor="#ffef86"
                        /ApEinfo_fwdcolor="#ffef86"
     misc_feature       8443..8517
                        /label="3xFLAG_insert"
                        /ApEinfo_revcolor="#ffef86"
                        /ApEinfo_fwdcolor="#ffef86"
     CDS                8443..8517
                        /ApEinfo_revcolor="#84b0dc"
                        /ApEinfo_fwdcolor="#84b0dc"
                        /translation="DYKDDDDKDYKDDDDKDYKDDDDK*"
     misc_feature       8523..8542
                        /label="break_point"
                        /ApEinfo_revcolor="#d59687"
                        /ApEinfo_fwdcolor="#d59687"
     Regulatory element 8600..8616
                        /label="SV40 INTRON"
                        /ApEinfo_revcolor="#faac61"
                        /ApEinfo_fwdcolor="#faac61"
     Transgenic         9227..9511
                        /label="ATTB"
                        /ApEinfo_revcolor="#84b0dc"
                        /ApEinfo_fwdcolor="#84b0dc"
ORIGIN
        1 CTAAATTGTA AGCGTTAATA TTTTGTTAAA ATTCGCGTTA AATTTTTGTT AAATCAGCTC
       61 ATTTTTTAAC CAATAGGCCG AAATCGGCAA AATCCCTTAT AAATCAAAAG AATAGACCGA
      121 GATAGGGTTG AGTGTTGTTC CAGTTTGGAA CAAGAGTCCA CTATTAAAGA ACGTGGACTC
      181 CAACGTCAAA GGNNNNNNNN NNNNNNNNNN NNNNNNNNNN NNNNNNNNNN NNNNNNNNNN
      241 NTNNNNNNNN NNNNNNNNNN NNNNNNNNNN NNNNNNNNNN NNNNNNNNNN NNNNNNNNNN
      301 NNNNNNNNNN NNNNNNNNNN NNNNNNNNNN NNNGNNNNNN NNNNNNNNNN NNNNNNNNNN
      361 NNNNNNNNNN NNNNNNNNNN NNNNNNNNNN NNNNNNNNNN NNNNNNNNNN NNNNNNNNNN
      421 NNNNNNNNNN NNNNNNNNNN NNNNNNNNNN NNNNNNNNCC CATTCGCCAT TCAGGCTGCG
      481 CAACTGTTGG GAAGGGCGAT CGGTGCGGGC CTCTTCGCTA TTACGCCAGC TGGCGAAAGG
      541 GGGATGTGCT GCAAGGCGAT TAAGTTGGGT AACGCCAGGG TTTTCCCAGT CACGACGTTG
      601 TAAAACGACG GCCAGTGAAT TGTAATACGA CTCACTATAG GGCGAATTGG GTACGTACCG
      661 GGCCCCTAGT ATGTATGTAA GTTAATAAAA CCCATTTTTG CGGAAAGTAG ATAAAAAAAA
      721 CATTTTTTTT TTTTACTGCA CTGGATATCA TTGAACTTAT CTGATCAGTT TTAAATTTAC
      781 TTCGATCCAA GGGTATTTGA TGTACCAGGT TCTTTCGATT ACCTCTCACT CAAAATGACA
      841 TTCCACTCAA AGTCAGCGCT GTTTGCCTCC TTCTCTGTCC ACAGAAATAT CGCCGTCTCT
      901 TTCGCCGCTG CGTCCGCTAT CTCTTTCGCC ACCGTTTGTA GCGTTACGTA GCGTCAATGT
      961 CCGCCTTCAG TTGCATTTTG TCAGCGGTTT CGTGACGAAG CTCCAAGCGG TTTACGCCAT
     1021 CAATTAAACA CAAAGTGCTG TGCCAAAACT CCTCTCGCTT CTTATTTTTG TTTGTTTTTT
     1081 GAGTGATTGG GGTGGTGATT GGTTTTGGGT GGGTAAGCAG GGGAAAGTGT GAAAAATCCC
     1141 GGCAATGGGC CAAGAGGATC AGGAGCTATT AATTCGCGGA GGCAGCAAAC ACCCATCTGC
     1201 CGAGCATCTG AACAATGTGA GTAGTACATG TGCATACATC TTAAGTTCAC TTGATCTATA
     1261 GGAACTGCGA TTGCAACATC AAATTGTCTG CGGCGTGAGA ACTGCGACCC ACAAAAATCC
     1321 CAAACCGCAA TTGCACAAAC AAATAGTGAC ACGAAACAGA TTATTCTGGT AGCTGTTCTC
     1381 GCTATATAAG ACAATTTTTG AGATCATATC ATGATCAAGA CATCTAAAGG CATTCATTTT
     1441 CGACTATATT CTTTTTTACA AAAAATATAA CAACCAGATA TTTTAAGCTG ATCCTAGATG
     1501 CACAAAAAAT AAATAAAAGT ATAAACCTAC TTCGTAGGAT ACTTCGGGGT ACTTTTTGTT
     1561 CGGGGTTAGA TGAGCATAAC GCTTGTAGTT GATATTTGAG ATCCCCTATC ATTGCAGGGT
     1621 GACAGCGGAG CGGCTTCGCA GAGCTGCATT AACCAGGGCT TCGGGCAGGC CAAAAACTAC
     1681 GGCACGCTCC GGCCACCCAG TCCGCCGGAG GACTCCGGTT CAGGGAGCGG CCAACTAGCC
     1741 GAGAACCTCA CCTATGCCTG GCACAATATG GACATCTTTG GGGCGGTCAA TCAGCCGGGC
     1801 TCCGGATGGC GGCAGCTGGT CAACCGGACA CGCGGACTAT TCTGCAACGA GCGACACATA
     1861 CCGGCGCCCA GGAAACATTT GCTCAAGAAC GGTGAGTTTC TATTCGCAGT CGGCTGATCT
     1921 GTGTGAAATC TTAATAAAGG GTCCAATTAC CAATTTGAAA CTCAGTTTGC GGCGTGGCCT
     1981 ATCCGGGCGA ACTTTTGGCC GTGATGGGCA GTTCCGGTGC CGGAAAGACG ACCCTGCTGA
     2041 ATGCCCTTGC CTTTCGATCG CCGCAGGGCA TCCAAGTATC GCCATCCGGG ATGCGACTGC
     2101 TCAATGGCCA ACCTGTGGAC GCCAAGGAGA TGCAGGCCAG GTGCGCCTAT GTCCAGCAGG
     2161 ATGACCTCTT TATCGGCTCC CTAACGGCCA GGGAACACCT GATTTTCCAG GCCATGGTGC
     2221 GGATGCCACG ACATCTGACC TATCGGCAGC GAGTGGCCCG CGTGGATCAG GTGATCCAGG
     2281 AGCTTTCGCT CAGCAAATGT CAGCACACGA TCATCGGTGT GCCCGGCAGG GTGAAAGGTC
     2341 TGTCCGGCGG AGAAAGGAAG CGTCTGGCAT TCGCCTCCGA GGCACTAACC GATCCGCCGC
     2401 TTCTGATCTG CGATGAGCCC ACCTCCGGAC TGGACTCATT TACCGCCCAC AGCGTCGTCC
     2461 AGGTGCTGAA GAAGCTGTCG CAGAAGGGCA AGACCGTCAT CCTGACCATT CATCAGCCGT
     2521 CTTCCGAGCT GTTTGAGCTC TTTGACAAGA TCCTTCTGAT GGCCGAGGGC AGGGTAGCTT
     2581 TCTTGGGCAC TCCCAGCGAA GCCGTCGACT TCTTTTCCTA GTGAGTTCGA TGTGTTTATT
     2641 AAGGGTATCT AGCATTACAT TACATCTCAA CTCCTATCCA GCGTGGGTGC CCAGTGTCCT
     2701 ACCAACTACA ATCCGGCGGA CTTTTACGTA CAGGTGTTGG CCGTTGTGCC CGGACGGGAG
     2761 ATCGAGTCCC GTGATCGGAT CGCCAAGATA TGCGACAATT TTGCTATTAG CAAAGTAGCC
     2821 CGGGATATGG AGCAGTTGTT GGCCACCAAA AATTTGGAGA AGCCACTGGA GCAGCCGGAG
     2881 AATGGGTACA CCTACAAGGC CACCTGGTTC ATGCAGTTCC GGGCGGTCCT GTGGCGATCC
     2941 TGGCTGTCGG TGCTCAAGGA ACCACTCCTC GTAAAAGTGC GACTTATTCA GACAACGGTG
     3001 AGTGGTTCCA GTGGAAACAA ATGATATAAC GCTTACAATT CTTGGAAACA AATTCGCTAG
     3061 ATTTTAGTTA GAATTGCCTG ATTCCACACC CTTCTTAGTT TTTTTCAATG AGATGTATAG
     3121 TTTATAGTTT TGCAGAAAAT AAATAAATTT CATTTAACTC GCGAACATGT TGAAGATATG
     3181 AATATTAATG AGATGCGAGT AACATTTTAA TTTGCAGATG GTTGCCATCT TGATTGGCCT
     3241 CATCTTTTTG GGCCAACAAC TCACGCAAGT GGGCGTGATG AATATCAACG GAGCCATCTT
     3301 CCTCTTCCTG ACCAACATGA CCTTTCAAAA CGTCTTTGCC ACGATAAATG TAAGTCTTGT
     3361 TTAGAATACA TTTGCATATT AATAATTTAC TAACTTTCTA ATGAATCGAT TCGATTTAGG
     3421 TGTTCACCTC AGAGCTGCCA GTTTTTATGA GGGAGGCCCG AAGTCGACTT TATCGCTGTG
     3481 ACACATACTT TCTGGGCAAA ACGATTGCCG AATTACCGCT TTTTCTCACA GTGCCACTGG
     3541 TCTTCACGGC GATTGCCTAT CCGATGATCG GACTGCGGGC CGGAGTGCTG CACTTCTTCA
     3601 ACTGCCTGGC GCTGGTCACT CTGGTGGCCA ATGTGTCAAC GTCCTTCGGA TATCTAATAT
     3661 CCTGCGCCAG CTCCTCGACC TCGATGGCGC TGTCTGTGGG TCCGCCGGTT ATCATACCAT
     3721 TCCTGCTCTT TGGCGGCTTC TTCTTGAACT CGGGCTCGGT GCCAGTATAC CTCAAATGGT
     3781 TGTCGTACCT CTCATGGTTC CGTTACGCCA ACGAGGGTCT GCTGATTAAC CAATGGGCGG
     3841 ACGTGGAGCC GGGCGAAATT AGCTGCACAT CGTCGAACAC CACGTGCCCC AGTTCGGGCA
     3901 AGGTCATCCT GGAGACGCTT AACTTCTCCG CCGCCGATCT GCCGCTGGAC TACGTGGGTC
     3961 TGGCCATTCT CATCGTGAGC TTCCGGGTGC TCGCATATCT GGCTCTAAGA CTTCGGGCCC
     4021 GACGCAAGGA GTAGCCGACA TATATCCGAA ATAACTGCTT GTTTTTTTTT TTTACCATTA
     4081 TTACCATCGT GTTTACTGTT TATTGCCCCC TCAAAAAGCT AATGTAATTA TATTTGTGCC
     4141 AATAAAAACA AGATATGACC TATAGAATAC AAGTATTTCC CCTTCGAACA TCCCCACAAG
     4201 TAGACTTTGG ATTTGTCTTC TAACCAAAAG ACTTACACAC CTGCATACCT TACATCAAAA
     4261 ACTCGTTTAT CGCTACATAA AACACCGGGA TATATTTTTT ATATACATAC TTTTCAAATC
     4321 GCGCGCCCTC TTCATAATTC ACCTCCACCA CACCACGTTT CGTAGTTGCT CTTTCGCTGT
     4381 CTCCCACCCG CTCTCCGCAA CACATTCACC TTTTGTTCGA CGACCTTGGA GCGACTGTCG
     4441 TTAGTTCCGC GCGATTCGGT TCGCTCAAAT GGTTCCGAGT GGTTCATTTC GTCTCAATAG
     4501 AAATTAGTAA TAAATATTTG TATGTACAAT TTATTTGCTC CAATATATTT GTATATATTT
     4561 CCCTCACAGC TATATTTATT CTAATTTAAT ATTATGACTT TTTAAGGTAA TTTTTTGTGA
     4621 CCTGTTCGGA GTGATTAGCG TTACAATTTG AACTGAAAGT GACATCCAGT GTTTGTTCCT
     4681 TGTGTAGATG CATCTCAAAA AAATGGTGGG CATAATAGTG TTGTTTATAT ATATCAAAAA
     4741 TAACAACTAT AATAATAAGA ATACATTTAA TTTAGAAAAT GCTTGGATTT CACTGGAACT
     4801 AGGCTAGCAT AACTTCGTAT AATGTATGCT ATACGAAGTT ATGCTAGCGG ATCCAAGCTT
     4861 GCATGCCTGC AGGTCGGAGT ACTGTCCTCC GAGCGGAGTA CTGTCCTCCG AGCGGAGTAC
     4921 TGTCCTCCGA GCGGAGTACT GTCCTCCGAG CGGAGTACTG TCCTCCGAGC GGAGACTCTA
     4981 GCGAGCGCCG GAGTATAAAT AGAGGCGCTT CGTCTACGGA GCGACAATTC AATTCAAACA
     5041 AGgtCAAAGT GAACACGTCG CTAAGCGAAA GCTAAGCAAA TAAACAAGCG CAGCTGAACA
     5101 AGCTAAACAA TCTGCAGTAA AGTGCAAGTT AAAGTGAATC AATTAAAAGT AACCAGCAAC
     5161 CAAGTAAATC AACTGCAACT ACTGAAATCT GCCAAGAAGT AATTATTGAA TACAAGAAGA
     5221 GAACTCTGAA TAGGGAATTG GGAATTCGTT AACATGTCCA CATCCACCGC CACAACGAGC
     5281 GTTATCACGT CCAACGAGCT CTCGCTGTCC GGCCACGCCC ACGGTCACGG TCACGCCCAC
     5341 CAGTTGCACC AGCACACCCA CAGCCGCCTA GGAGTTGGCG TTGGTGTTGG CATCCTTAGC
     5401 GACGCATCCC TATCGCCCAT CCAACAAGGC AGTGGCGGCC ACAGCGGCGG AGGTAACACA
     5461 AACAGTTCAC CACTGGCGCC CAACGGAGTG CCACTTCTCA CAACAATGCA CCGATCACCG
     5521 GACTCACCGC AGCCAGAATT GGCCACCATG ACGAACGTCA ACGTGCTGGA TCTGCACACG
     5581 GATAACTCCA AGCTGTACGA CAAGGAGGCT GTATTTATAT ACGAAACGCC CAAGGTGGTG
     5641 ATGCCAGCGG ATGGCGGGGG TGGCAATAAT TCCGATGAAG GTCATGCCAT CGATGCGCGG
     5701 ATTGCGGCCC AAATGGGCAA CCAAGCCCAG CAACAGCAGC AGCAGCAACA GCAGACGGAA
     5761 CACCAGCCGC TGGCCAAGAT CGAGTTCGAT GAGAACCAGA TAATCCGGGT GGTGGGACCA
     5821 AATGGCGAGC AACAGCAAAT CATCTCGCGG GAGATCATCA ATGGGGAGCA TCATATCCTG
     5881 TCGCGAAACG AGGCTGGTGA GCACATTCTC ACACGGATCG TCAGTGATCC CTCCAAGTTG
     5941 ATGCCCAATG ACAATGCAGT GGCCACGGCC ATGTACAACC AGGCCCAAAA GATGAACAAT
     6001 GATCACGGGC AGGCGGTATA TCAGACATCA CCATTGCCGC TAGACGCGTC TGTATTGCAT
     6061 TATAGTGGCG GCAATGATTC GAATGTAATT AAGACGGAGG CCGATATCTA CGAGGATCAC
     6121 AAGAAACATG CGGCTGCAGC AGCAGCTGCT GCCGGCGGAG GATCCATCAT ATACACCACA
     6181 TCCGATCCGA ACGGAGTGAA TGTGAAACAA CTGCCCCATT TGACGGTACC CCAAAAACTT
     6241 GATCCCGACC TCTATCAAGC CGATAAGCAT ATAGATTTGA TCTACAACGA TGGCAGCAAG
     6301 ACGGTGATTT ACTCCACTAC GGATCAGAAG AGTTTGGAAA TATACTCGGG CGGCGACATC
     6361 GGCAGCCTGG TGTCCGACGG CCAAGTGGTG GTCCAGGCGG GACTGCCGTA TGCCACCACC
     6421 ACCGGAGCCG GCGGCCAGCC CGTCTATATC GTGGCCGACG GTGCCTTGCC AGCGGGAGTC
     6481 GAGGAGCATC TGCAGAGTGG AAAGCTCAAT GGCCAGACCA CACCTATCGA TGTCTCTGGC
     6541 CTATCGCAAA ATGAGATTCA AGGCTTTTTG CTCGGCTCAC ACCCCTCGTC ATCGGCGACG
     6601 GTAAGCACAA CCGGCGTTGT CTCCACGACA ACGATCTCGC ATCACCAGCA ACAGCAGCAG
     6661 CAGCAGCAAC AGCAACAGCA GCAGCAGCAG CAGCAACACC AGCAGCAGCA GCAACATCCC
     6721 GGCGACATTG TTAGTGCCGC TGGCGTGGGG AGCACGGGCT CCATTGTCTC CTCTGCGGCG
     6781 CAACAGCAGC AGCAGCAGCA ACTAATTAGC ATCAAACGAG AGCCCGAAGA CTTGCGCAAG
     6841 GATCCCAAGA ATGGCAACAT TGCCGGTGCA GCAACAGCAA ATGGACCCGG TTCGGTCATA
     6901 ACCCAAAAGT CCTTTGATTA TACGGAATTG TGCCAGCCGG GCACGCTGAT CGATGCCAAT
     6961 GGCAGCATAC CCGTCAGCGT GAACAGCATC CAGCAGAGAA CGGCGGTCCA TGGCAGCCAG
     7021 AACAGTCCCA CCACATCGCT GGTGGACACC AGCACCAATG GATCCACGCG ATCGCGGCCC
     7081 TGGCACGACT TTGGACGTCA GAATGATGCC GACAAAATAC AAATACCAAA AATCTTCACA
     7141 AACGTGGGCT TCCGATATCA CCTGGAGAGC CCCATCAGTT CATCGCAGAG GCGCGAGGAC
     7201 GATCGCATCA CCTACATCAA CAAGGGTCAA TTCTATGGAA TAACGCTGGA GTATGTGCAC
     7261 GATGCGGAAA AGCCCATTAA GAACACCACC GTCAAGAGTG TGATCATGCT AATGTTCCGC
     7321 GAGGAGAAGA GTCCCGAGGA TGAGATCAAG GCCTGGCAAT TCTGGCACAG TCGTCAGCAT
     7381 TCCGTGAAGC AGAGAATCTT GGATGCAGAT ACGAAGAACT CGGTTGGCCT CGTTGGCTGC
     7441 ATCGAGGAAG TGTCGCACAA TGCCATCGCC GTCTACTGGA ATCCGCTGGA GAGCTCCGCC
     7501 AAGATCAACA TTGCGGTTCA GTGCTTGAGC ACGGATTTCA GCAGTCAAAA GGGAGTTAAG
     7561 GGCCTGCCGC TGCACGTACA AATCGACACA TTTGAGGACC CCAGAGATAC GGCGGTCTTC
     7621 CACCGCGGCT ACTGTCAGAT AAAGGTCTTC TGCGATAAGG GCGCCGAACG AAAGACGCGC
     7681 GATGAAGAGC GGCGGGCCGC CAAACGAAAG ATGACAGCCA CGGGCAGAAA GAAGCTGGAC
     7741 GAGCTTTACC ATCCGGTAAC GGATCGGTCC GAGTTCTATG GCATGCAGGA CTTCGCCAAG
     7801 CCGCCGGTGC TATTCTCGCC CGCCGAGGAC ATGGAGAAGG TAGGTCAGCT GGGCATTGGC
     7861 GCTGCCACCG GCATGACATT CAACCCCCTG AGCAACGGCA ACTCCAACTC CAACTCGCAC
     7921 TCGTCCTTGC AGAGCTTCTA CGGCCATGAG ACTGACTCGC CGGACCTGAA GGGGGCCTCA
     7981 CCGTTCCTGC TCCACGGCCA GAAGGTGGCC ACGCCGACGC TCAAGTTCCA CAACCATTTT
     8041 CCGCCCGACA TGCAGACCGA TAAGAAGGAT CACATACTGG ACCAGAACAT GTTGACCAGC
     8101 ACACCCCTGA CCGACTTTGG TCCGCCGATG AAGCGCGGCA GGATGACGCC GCCGACCTCG
     8161 GAACGCGTGA TGCTGTACGT GCGGCAGGAG AACGAGGAGG TGTATACACC GTTGCACGTG
     8221 GTGCCGCCCA CCACGATCGG CCTGCTAAAT GCGATTGAAA ACAAATACAA AATCTCAACA
     8281 ACGAGCATAA ATAACATTTA TCGCACAAAC AAGAAGGGGA TTACTGCGAA AATTGACGAT
     8341 GACATGATAT CGTTCTACTG CAACGAGGAC ATCTTTCTGC TGGAGGTGCA ACAGATCGAG
     8401 GACGACCTGT ACGATGTGAC GCTCACGGAG CTGCCCAATC AGGACTACAA AGACGATGAC
     8461 GACAAGGATT ACAAGGACGA CGACGATAAG GACTATAAAG ATGACGATGA CAAATAATCT
     8521 AGAGGATCTT TGTGAAGGAA CCTTACTTCT GTGGTGTGAC ATAATTGGAC AAACTACCTA
     8581 CAGAGATTTA AAGCTCTAAG GTAAATATAA AATTTTTAAG TGTATAATGT GTTAAACTAC
     8641 TGATTCTAAT TGTTTGTGTA TTTTAGATTC CAACCTATGG AACTGATGAA TGGGAGCAGT
     8701 GGTGGAATGC CTTTAATGAG GAAAACCTGT TTTGCTCAGA AGAAATGCCA TCTAGTGATG
     8761 ATGAGGCTAC TGCTGACTCT CAACATTCTA CTCCTCCAAA AAAGAAGAGA AAGGTAGAAG
     8821 ACCCCAAGGA CTTTCCTTCA GAATTGCTAA GTTTTTTGAG TCATGCTGTG TTTAGTAATA
     8881 GAACTCTTGC TTGCTTTGCT ATTTACACCA CAAAGGAAAA AGCTGCACTG CTATACAAGA
     8941 AAATTATGGA AAAATATTTG ATGTATAGTG CCTTGACTAG AGATCATAAT CAGCCATACC
     9001 ACATTTGTAG AGGTTTTACT TGCTTTAAAA AACCTCCCAC ACCTCCCCCT GAACCTGAAA
     9061 CATAAAATGA ATGCAATTGT TGTTGTTAAC TTGTTTATTG CAGCTTATAA TGGTTACAAA
     9121 TAAAGCAATA GCATCACAAA TTTCACAAAT AAAGCATTTT TTTCACTGCA TTCTAGTTGT
     9181 GGTTTGTCCA AACTCATCAA TGTATCTTAT CATGTCTGGA TCCACTAGTG TCGACGATGT
     9241 AGGTCACGGT CTCGAAGCCG CGGTGCGGGT GCCAGGGCGT GCCCTTGGGC TCCCCGGGCG
     9301 CGTACTCCAC CTCACCCATC TGGTCCATCA TGATGAACGG GTCGAGGTGG CGGTAGTTGA
     9361 TCCCGGCGAA CGCGCGGCGC ACCGGGAAGC CCTCGCCCTC GAAACCGCTG GGCGCGGTGG
     9421 TCACGGTGAG CACGGGACGT GCGACGGCGT CGGCGGGTGC GGATACGCGG GGCAGCGTCA
     9481 GCGGGTTCTC GACGGTCACG GCGGGCATGT CGACACTAGT TCTAGCCAGC TTTTGTTCCC
     9541 TTTAGTGAGG GTTAATTTCG AGCTTGGCGT AATCATGGTC ATAGCTGTTT CCTGTGTGAA
     9601 ATTGTTATCC GCTCACAATT CCACACAACA TACGAGCCGG AAGCATAAAG TGTAAAGCCT
     9661 GGGGTGCCTA ATGAGTGAGC TAACTCACAT TAATTGCGTT GCGCTCACTG CCCGCTTTCC
     9721 AGTCGGGAAA CCTGTCGTGC CAGCTGCATT AATGAATCGG CCAACGCGCG GGGAGAGGCG
     9781 GTTTGCGTAT TGGGCGCTCT TCCGCTTCCT CGCTCACTGA CTCGCTGCGC TCGGTCGTTC
     9841 GGCTGCGGCG AGCGGTATCA GCTCACTCAA AGGCGGTAAT ACGGTTATCC ACAGAATCAG
     9901 GGGATAACGC AGGAAAGAAC ATGTGAGCAA AAGGCCAGCA AAAGGCCAGG AACCGTAAAA
     9961 AGGCCGCGTT GCTGGCGTTT TTCCATAGGC TCCGCCCCCC TGACGAGCAT CACAAAAATC
    10021 GACGCTCAAG TCAGAGGTGG CGAAACCCGA CAGGACTATA AAGATACCAG GCGTTTCCCC
    10081 CTGGAAGCTC CCTCGTGCGC TCTCCTGTTC CGACCCTGCC GCTTACCGGA TACCTGTCCG
    10141 CCTTTCTCCC TTCGGGAAGC GTGGCGCTTT CTCATAGCTC ACGCTGTAGG TATCTCAGTT
    10201 CGGTGTAGGT CGTTCGCTCC AAGCTGGGCT GTGTGCACGA ACCCCCCGTT CAGCCCGACC
    10261 GCTGCGCCTT ATCCGGTAAC TATCGTCTTG AGTCCAACCC GGTAAGACAC GACTTATCGC
    10321 CACTGGCAGC AGCCACTGGT AACAGGATTA GCAGAGCGAG GTATGTAGGC GGTGCTACAG
    10381 AGTTCTTGAA GTGGTGGCCT AACTACGGCT ACACTAGAAG AACAGTATTT GGTATCTGCG
    10441 CTCTGCTGAA GCCAGTTACC TTCGGAAAAA GAGTTGGTAG CTCTTGATCC GGCAAACAAA
    10501 CCACCGCTGG TAGCGGTGGT TTTTTTGTTT GCAAGCAGCA GATTACGCGC AGAAAAAAAG
    10561 GATCTCAAGA AGATCCTTTG ATCTTTTCTA CGGGGTCTGA CGCTCAGTGG AACGAAAACT
    10621 CACGTTAAGG GATTTTGGTC ATGAGATTAT CAAAAAGGAT CTTCACCTAG ATCCTTTTAA
    10681 ATTAAAAATG AAGTTTTAAA TCAATCTAAA GTATATATGA GTAAACTTGG TCTGACAGTT
    10741 ACCAATGCTT AATCAGTGAG GCACCTATCT CAGCGATCTG TCTATTTCGT TCATCCATAG
    10801 TTGCCTGACT CCCCGTCGTG TAGATAACTA CGATACGGGA GGGCTTACCA TCTGGCCCCA
    10861 GTGCTGCAAT GATACCGCGA GACCCACGCT CACCGGCTCC AGATTTATCA GCAATAAACC
    10921 AGCCAGCCGG AAGGGCCGAG CGCAGAAGTG GTCCTGCAAC TTTATCCGCC TCCATCCAGT
    10981 CTATTAATTG TTGCCGGGAA GCTAGAGTAA GTAGTTCGCC AGTTAATAGT TTGCGCAACG
    11041 TTGTTGCCAT TGCTACAGGC ATCGTGGTGT CACGCTCGTC GTTTGGTATG GCTTCATTCA
    11101 GCTCCGGTTC CCAACGATCA AGGCGAGTTA CATGATCCCC CATGTTGTGC AAAAAAGCGG
    11161 TTAGCTCCTT CGGTCCTCCG ATCGTTGTCA GAAGTAAGTT GGCCGCAGTG TTATCACTCA
    11221 TGGTTATGGC AGCACTGCAT AATTCTCTTA CTGTCATGCC ATCCGTAAGA TGCTTTTCTG
    11281 TGACTGGTGA GTACTCAACC AAGTCATTCT GAGAATAGTG TATGCGGCGA CCGAGTTGCT
    11341 CTTGCCCGGC GTCAATACGG GATAATACCG CGCCACATAG CAGAACTTTA AAAGTGCTCA
    11401 TCATTGGAAA ACGTTCTTCG GGGCGAAAAC TCTCAAGGAT CTTACCGCTG TTGAGATCCA
    11461 GTTCGATGTA ACCCACTCGT GCACCCAACT GATCTTCAGC ATCTTTTACT TTCACCAGCG
    11521 TTTCTGGGTG AGCAAAAACA GGAAGGCAAA ATGCCGCAAA AAAGGGAATA AGGGCGACAC
    11581 GGAAATGTTG AATACTCATA CTCTTCCTTT TTCAATATTA TTGAAGCATT TATCAGGGTT
    11641 ATTGTCTCAT GAGCGGATAC ATATTTGAAT GTATTTAGAA AAATAAACAA ATAGGGGTTC
    11701 CGCGCACATT TCCCCGAAAA GTGCCAC
//
