# Supplementary material for: Divergence of Grainy head affects chromatin accessibility, gene expression, and embryonic viability in Drosophila melanogaster
Source: bioRxiv preprint, doi:10.1101/2024.04.07.588430, version 1 (2024-04-10)
Supplement: Other_Supplemental [file 588430_file04.zip › other_supplemental/Plasmid maps/puast-attb-wormgrhfly-flag.gb]

LOCUS       pUAST-attB-WORMgrhFLY- 10488 bp ds-DNA     circular     05-SEP-2022
DEFINITION  .
FEATURES             Location/Qualifiers
     Gene               667..4802
                        /label="WHITE"
                        /ApEinfo_revcolor="#ffef86"
                        /ApEinfo_fwdcolor="#ffef86"
     CDS                2004..4034
                        /label="Translation 2004-4034"
                        /translation="MGSSGAGKTTLLNALAFRSPQGIQVSPSGMRLLNGQPVDAKEMQARCAYVQQDDLFIGSLTAREHLIFQAMVRMPRHLTYRQRVARVDQVIQELSLSKCQHTIIGVPGRVKGLSGGERKRLAFASEALTDPPLLICDEPTSGLDSFTAHSVVQVLKKLSQKGKTVILTIHQPSSELFELFDKILLMAEGRVAFLGTPSEAVDFFS**VRCVY*GYLALHYISTPIQRGCPVSYQLQSGGLLRTGVGRCARTGDRVP*SDRQDMRQFCY*QSSPGYGAVVGHQKFGEATGAAGEWVHLQGHLVHAVPGGPVAILAVGAQGTTPRKSATYSDNGEWFQWKQMI*RLQFLETNSLDFS*NCLIPHPS*FFSMRCIVYSFAENK*ISFNSRTC*RYEY**DASNILICRWLPS*LASSFWANNSRKWA**ISTEPSSSS*PT*PFKTSLPR*M*VLFRIHLHINNLLTF**IDSI*VFTSELPVFMREARSRLYRCDTYFLGKTIAELPLFLTVPLVFTAIAYPMIGLRAGVLHFFNCLALVTLVANVSTSFGYLISCASSSTSMALSVGPPVIIPFLLFGGFFLNSGSVPVYLKWLSYLSWFRYANEGLLINQWADVEPGEISCTSSNTTCPSSGKVILETLNFSAADLPLDYVGLAILIVSFRVLAYLALRLRARRKE*"
     Regulatory element 4809..4842
                        /label="LOXP"
                        /ApEinfo_revcolor="#f58a5e"
                        /ApEinfo_fwdcolor="#f58a5e"
     Regulatory element 4849..5230
                        /label="UAS_HSP70"
                        /ApEinfo_revcolor="#b4abac"
                        /ApEinfo_fwdcolor="#b4abac"
     misc_feature       5254..5256
                        /label="START codon"
                        /ApEinfo_revcolor="#75c6a9"
                        /ApEinfo_fwdcolor="#75c6a9"
     CDS                5254..5805
                        /label="Translation 5254-5805"
                        /translation="MSFQLDQSTSVIKTAPPGRLEFKNEPIDIASSNIQDLAKMQTLDGYYQQTSLQLPQSQQYHRMYENVYNNQQILYAQTQNFQYPSTLLTNGSLAQTEWRGQQMDTSAYSNTGYSRSSTSQQPQYTQQVTENERIVYKPVDMPSPVDSGIGGDISILNPKEEFFTSADGGSMLERSSERTLSHRD"
     misc_feature       5254..5805
                        /label="worm_5'_chi"
                        /ApEinfo_revcolor="#85dae9"
                        /ApEinfo_fwdcolor="#85dae9"
     CDS                5806..7203
                        /label="Translation 5806-7203"
                        /translation="DTSTNGSTRSRPWHDFGRQNDADKIQIPKIFTNVGFRYHLESPISSSQRREDDRITYINKGQFYGITLEYVHDAEKPIKNTTVKSVIMLMFREEKSPEDEIKAWQFWHSRQHSVKQRILDADTKNSVGLVGCIEEVSHNAIAVYWNPLESSAKINIAVQCLSTDFSSQKGVKGLPLHVQIDTFEDPRDTAVFHRGYCQIKVFCDKGAERKTRDEERRAAKRKMTATGRKKLDELYHPVTDRSEFYGMQDFAKPPVLFSPAEDMEKVGQLGIGAATGMTFNPLSNGNSNSNSHSSLQSFYGHETDSPDLKGASPFLLHGQKVATPTLKFHNHFPPDMQTDKKDHILDQNMLTSTPLTDFGPPMKRGRMTPPTSERVMLYVRQENEEVYTPLHVVPPTTIGLLNAIENKYKISTTSINNIYRTNKKGITAKIDDDMISFYCNEDIFLLEVQQIEDDLYDVTLTELPNQ"
     misc_feature       5806..7203
                        /label="fly_3'_chi"
                        /ApEinfo_revcolor="#9eafd2"
                        /ApEinfo_fwdcolor="#9eafd2"
     primer             complement(6377..6398)
                        /label="Grh_IM_seq_R"
                        /ApEinfo_revcolor="#ffef86"
                        /ApEinfo_fwdcolor="#ffef86"
     misc_feature       7204..7278
                        /label="3xFLAG_insert"
                        /ApEinfo_revcolor="#ffef86"
                        /ApEinfo_fwdcolor="#ffef86"
     CDS                7204..7278
                        /label="Translation 7204-7278"
                        /translation="DYKDDDDKDYKDDDDKDYKDDDDK*"
     misc_feature       7284..7303
                        /label="break_point"
                        /ApEinfo_revcolor="#d59687"
                        /ApEinfo_fwdcolor="#d59687"
     Regulatory element 7361..7377
                        /label="SV40 INTRON"
                        /ApEinfo_revcolor="#faac61"
                        /ApEinfo_fwdcolor="#faac61"
     Transgenic         7988..8272
                        /label="ATTB"
                        /ApEinfo_revcolor="#84b0dc"
                        /ApEinfo_fwdcolor="#84b0dc"
ORIGIN
        1 CTAAATTGTA AGCGTTAATA TTTTGTTAAA ATTCGCGTTA AATTTTTGTT AAATCAGCTC
       61 ATTTTTTAAC CAATAGGCCG AAATCGGCAA AATCCCTTAT AAATCAAAAG AATAGACCGA
      121 GATAGGGTTG AGTGTTGTTC CAGTTTGGAA CAAGAGTCCA CTATTAAAGA ACGTGGACTC
      181 CAACGTCAAA GGNNNNNNNN NNNNNNNNNN NNNNNNNNNN NNNNNNNNNN NNNNNNNNNN
      241 NTNNNNNNNN NNNNNNNNNN NNNNNNNNNN NNNNNNNNNN NNNNNNNNNN NNNNNNNNNN
      301 NNNNNNNNNN NNNNNNNNNN NNNNNNNNNN NNNGNNNNNN NNNNNNNNNN NNNNNNNNNN
      361 NNNNNNNNNN NNNNNNNNNN NNNNNNNNNN NNNNNNNNNN NNNNNNNNNN NNNNNNNNNN
      421 NNNNNNNNNN NNNNNNNNNN NNNNNNNNNN NNNNNNNNCC CATTCGCCAT TCAGGCTGCG
      481 CAACTGTTGG GAAGGGCGAT CGGTGCGGGC CTCTTCGCTA TTACGCCAGC TGGCGAAAGG
      541 GGGATGTGCT GCAAGGCGAT TAAGTTGGGT AACGCCAGGG TTTTCCCAGT CACGACGTTG
      601 TAAAACGACG GCCAGTGAAT TGTAATACGA CTCACTATAG GGCGAATTGG GTACGTACCG
      661 GGCCCCTAGT ATGTATGTAA GTTAATAAAA CCCATTTTTG CGGAAAGTAG ATAAAAAAAA
      721 CATTTTTTTT TTTTACTGCA CTGGATATCA TTGAACTTAT CTGATCAGTT TTAAATTTAC
      781 TTCGATCCAA GGGTATTTGA TGTACCAGGT TCTTTCGATT ACCTCTCACT CAAAATGACA
      841 TTCCACTCAA AGTCAGCGCT GTTTGCCTCC TTCTCTGTCC ACAGAAATAT CGCCGTCTCT
      901 TTCGCCGCTG CGTCCGCTAT CTCTTTCGCC ACCGTTTGTA GCGTTACGTA GCGTCAATGT
      961 CCGCCTTCAG TTGCATTTTG TCAGCGGTTT CGTGACGAAG CTCCAAGCGG TTTACGCCAT
     1021 CAATTAAACA CAAAGTGCTG TGCCAAAACT CCTCTCGCTT CTTATTTTTG TTTGTTTTTT
     1081 GAGTGATTGG GGTGGTGATT GGTTTTGGGT GGGTAAGCAG GGGAAAGTGT GAAAAATCCC
     1141 GGCAATGGGC CAAGAGGATC AGGAGCTATT AATTCGCGGA GGCAGCAAAC ACCCATCTGC
     1201 CGAGCATCTG AACAATGTGA GTAGTACATG TGCATACATC TTAAGTTCAC TTGATCTATA
     1261 GGAACTGCGA TTGCAACATC AAATTGTCTG CGGCGTGAGA ACTGCGACCC ACAAAAATCC
     1321 CAAACCGCAA TTGCACAAAC AAATAGTGAC ACGAAACAGA TTATTCTGGT AGCTGTTCTC
     1381 GCTATATAAG ACAATTTTTG AGATCATATC ATGATCAAGA CATCTAAAGG CATTCATTTT
     1441 CGACTATATT CTTTTTTACA AAAAATATAA CAACCAGATA TTTTAAGCTG ATCCTAGATG
     1501 CACAAAAAAT AAATAAAAGT ATAAACCTAC TTCGTAGGAT ACTTCGGGGT ACTTTTTGTT
     1561 CGGGGTTAGA TGAGCATAAC GCTTGTAGTT GATATTTGAG ATCCCCTATC ATTGCAGGGT
     1621 GACAGCGGAG CGGCTTCGCA GAGCTGCATT AACCAGGGCT TCGGGCAGGC CAAAAACTAC
     1681 GGCACGCTCC GGCCACCCAG TCCGCCGGAG GACTCCGGTT CAGGGAGCGG CCAACTAGCC
     1741 GAGAACCTCA CCTATGCCTG GCACAATATG GACATCTTTG GGGCGGTCAA TCAGCCGGGC
     1801 TCCGGATGGC GGCAGCTGGT CAACCGGACA CGCGGACTAT TCTGCAACGA GCGACACATA
     1861 CCGGCGCCCA GGAAACATTT GCTCAAGAAC GGTGAGTTTC TATTCGCAGT CGGCTGATCT
     1921 GTGTGAAATC TTAATAAAGG GTCCAATTAC CAATTTGAAA CTCAGTTTGC GGCGTGGCCT
     1981 ATCCGGGCGA ACTTTTGGCC GTGATGGGCA GTTCCGGTGC CGGAAAGACG ACCCTGCTGA
     2041 ATGCCCTTGC CTTTCGATCG CCGCAGGGCA TCCAAGTATC GCCATCCGGG ATGCGACTGC
     2101 TCAATGGCCA ACCTGTGGAC GCCAAGGAGA TGCAGGCCAG GTGCGCCTAT GTCCAGCAGG
     2161 ATGACCTCTT TATCGGCTCC CTAACGGCCA GGGAACACCT GATTTTCCAG GCCATGGTGC
     2221 GGATGCCACG ACATCTGACC TATCGGCAGC GAGTGGCCCG CGTGGATCAG GTGATCCAGG
     2281 AGCTTTCGCT CAGCAAATGT CAGCACACGA TCATCGGTGT GCCCGGCAGG GTGAAAGGTC
     2341 TGTCCGGCGG AGAAAGGAAG CGTCTGGCAT TCGCCTCCGA GGCACTAACC GATCCGCCGC
     2401 TTCTGATCTG CGATGAGCCC ACCTCCGGAC TGGACTCATT TACCGCCCAC AGCGTCGTCC
     2461 AGGTGCTGAA GAAGCTGTCG CAGAAGGGCA AGACCGTCAT CCTGACCATT CATCAGCCGT
     2521 CTTCCGAGCT GTTTGAGCTC TTTGACAAGA TCCTTCTGAT GGCCGAGGGC AGGGTAGCTT
     2581 TCTTGGGCAC TCCCAGCGAA GCCGTCGACT TCTTTTCCTA GTGAGTTCGA TGTGTTTATT
     2641 AAGGGTATCT AGCATTACAT TACATCTCAA CTCCTATCCA GCGTGGGTGC CCAGTGTCCT
     2701 ACCAACTACA ATCCGGCGGA CTTTTACGTA CAGGTGTTGG CCGTTGTGCC CGGACGGGAG
     2761 ATCGAGTCCC GTGATCGGAT CGCCAAGATA TGCGACAATT TTGCTATTAG CAAAGTAGCC
     2821 CGGGATATGG AGCAGTTGTT GGCCACCAAA AATTTGGAGA AGCCACTGGA GCAGCCGGAG
     2881 AATGGGTACA CCTACAAGGC CACCTGGTTC ATGCAGTTCC GGGCGGTCCT GTGGCGATCC
     2941 TGGCTGTCGG TGCTCAAGGA ACCACTCCTC GTAAAAGTGC GACTTATTCA GACAACGGTG
     3001 AGTGGTTCCA GTGGAAACAA ATGATATAAC GCTTACAATT CTTGGAAACA AATTCGCTAG
     3061 ATTTTAGTTA GAATTGCCTG ATTCCACACC CTTCTTAGTT TTTTTCAATG AGATGTATAG
     3121 TTTATAGTTT TGCAGAAAAT AAATAAATTT CATTTAACTC GCGAACATGT TGAAGATATG
     3181 AATATTAATG AGATGCGAGT AACATTTTAA TTTGCAGATG GTTGCCATCT TGATTGGCCT
     3241 CATCTTTTTG GGCCAACAAC TCACGCAAGT GGGCGTGATG AATATCAACG GAGCCATCTT
     3301 CCTCTTCCTG ACCAACATGA CCTTTCAAAA CGTCTTTGCC ACGATAAATG TAAGTCTTGT
     3361 TTAGAATACA TTTGCATATT AATAATTTAC TAACTTTCTA ATGAATCGAT TCGATTTAGG
     3421 TGTTCACCTC AGAGCTGCCA GTTTTTATGA GGGAGGCCCG AAGTCGACTT TATCGCTGTG
     3481 ACACATACTT TCTGGGCAAA ACGATTGCCG AATTACCGCT TTTTCTCACA GTGCCACTGG
     3541 TCTTCACGGC GATTGCCTAT CCGATGATCG GACTGCGGGC CGGAGTGCTG CACTTCTTCA
     3601 ACTGCCTGGC GCTGGTCACT CTGGTGGCCA ATGTGTCAAC GTCCTTCGGA TATCTAATAT
     3661 CCTGCGCCAG CTCCTCGACC TCGATGGCGC TGTCTGTGGG TCCGCCGGTT ATCATACCAT
     3721 TCCTGCTCTT TGGCGGCTTC TTCTTGAACT CGGGCTCGGT GCCAGTATAC CTCAAATGGT
     3781 TGTCGTACCT CTCATGGTTC CGTTACGCCA ACGAGGGTCT GCTGATTAAC CAATGGGCGG
     3841 ACGTGGAGCC GGGCGAAATT AGCTGCACAT CGTCGAACAC CACGTGCCCC AGTTCGGGCA
     3901 AGGTCATCCT GGAGACGCTT AACTTCTCCG CCGCCGATCT GCCGCTGGAC TACGTGGGTC
     3961 TGGCCATTCT CATCGTGAGC TTCCGGGTGC TCGCATATCT GGCTCTAAGA CTTCGGGCCC
     4021 GACGCAAGGA GTAGCCGACA TATATCCGAA ATAACTGCTT GTTTTTTTTT TTTACCATTA
     4081 TTACCATCGT GTTTACTGTT TATTGCCCCC TCAAAAAGCT AATGTAATTA TATTTGTGCC
     4141 AATAAAAACA AGATATGACC TATAGAATAC AAGTATTTCC CCTTCGAACA TCCCCACAAG
     4201 TAGACTTTGG ATTTGTCTTC TAACCAAAAG ACTTACACAC CTGCATACCT TACATCAAAA
     4261 ACTCGTTTAT CGCTACATAA AACACCGGGA TATATTTTTT ATATACATAC TTTTCAAATC
     4321 GCGCGCCCTC TTCATAATTC ACCTCCACCA CACCACGTTT CGTAGTTGCT CTTTCGCTGT
     4381 CTCCCACCCG CTCTCCGCAA CACATTCACC TTTTGTTCGA CGACCTTGGA GCGACTGTCG
     4441 TTAGTTCCGC GCGATTCGGT TCGCTCAAAT GGTTCCGAGT GGTTCATTTC GTCTCAATAG
     4501 AAATTAGTAA TAAATATTTG TATGTACAAT TTATTTGCTC CAATATATTT GTATATATTT
     4561 CCCTCACAGC TATATTTATT CTAATTTAAT ATTATGACTT TTTAAGGTAA TTTTTTGTGA
     4621 CCTGTTCGGA GTGATTAGCG TTACAATTTG AACTGAAAGT GACATCCAGT GTTTGTTCCT
     4681 TGTGTAGATG CATCTCAAAA AAATGGTGGG CATAATAGTG TTGTTTATAT ATATCAAAAA
     4741 TAACAACTAT AATAATAAGA ATACATTTAA TTTAGAAAAT GCTTGGATTT CACTGGAACT
     4801 AGGCTAGCAT AACTTCGTAT AATGTATGCT ATACGAAGTT ATGCTAGCGG ATCCAAGCTT
     4861 GCATGCCTGC AGGTCGGAGT ACTGTCCTCC GAGCGGAGTA CTGTCCTCCG AGCGGAGTAC
     4921 TGTCCTCCGA GCGGAGTACT GTCCTCCGAG CGGAGTACTG TCCTCCGAGC GGAGACTCTA
     4981 GCGAGCGCCG GAGTATAAAT AGAGGCGCTT CGTCTACGGA GCGACAATTC AATTCAAACA
     5041 AGgtCAAAGT GAACACGTCG CTAAGCGAAA GCTAAGCAAA TAAACAAGCG CAGCTGAACA
     5101 AGCTAAACAA TCTGCAGTAA AGTGCAAGTT AAAGTGAATC AATTAAAAGT AACCAGCAAC
     5161 CAAGTAAATC AACTGCAACT ACTGAAATCT GCCAAGAAGT AATTATTGAA TACAAGAAGA
     5221 GAACTCTGAA TAGGGAATTG GGAATTCGTT AACATGTCAT TCCAACTTGA CCAATCAACG
     5281 TCAGTAATAA AAACGGCGCC GCCGGGGCGC CTAGAATTCA AAAACGAGCC AATCGACATT
     5341 GCAAGCTCCA ATATTCAAGA CCTAGCGAAA ATGCAAACAT TAGACGGATA TTACCAACAG
     5401 ACATCACTAC AACTTCCACA ATCACAACAA TATCATCGGA TGTATGAAAA TGTCTACAAT
     5461 AACCAGCAGA TTTTATATGC TCAAACTCAA AACTTTCAAT ATCCCTCAAC ATTACTCACG
     5521 AACGGCAGTC TCGCACAAAC CGAATGGAGG GGCCAACAAA TGGACACGTC CGCCTATTCA
     5581 AATACAGGAT ATTCGAGGAG CTCGACGAGC CAACAACCTC AGTACACGCA GCAAGTGACT
     5641 GAAAATGAGC GGATTGTGTA TAAGCCAGTT GATATGCCAT CACCAGTGGA TTCGGGAATT
     5701 GGTGGTGATA TTAGTATTTT GAATCCGAAA GAGGAGTTTT TTACAAGCGC CGATGGAGGT
     5761 AGTATGCTGG AAAGAAGTAG TGAAAGGACA CTTAGTCATC GGGATGACAC CAGCACCAAT
     5821 GGATCCACGC GATCGCGGCC CTGGCACGAC TTTGGACGTC AGAATGATGC CGACAAAATA
     5881 CAAATACCAA AAATCTTCAC AAACGTGGGC TTCCGATATC ACCTGGAGAG CCCCATCAGT
     5941 TCATCGCAGA GGCGCGAGGA CGATCGCATC ACCTACATCA ACAAGGGTCA ATTCTATGGA
     6001 ATAACGCTGG AGTATGTGCA CGATGCGGAA AAGCCCATTA AGAACACCAC CGTCAAGAGT
     6061 GTGATCATGC TAATGTTCCG CGAGGAGAAG AGTCCCGAGG ATGAGATCAA GGCCTGGCAA
     6121 TTCTGGCACA GTCGTCAGCA TTCCGTGAAG CAGAGAATCT TGGATGCAGA TACGAAGAAC
     6181 TCGGTTGGCC TCGTTGGCTG CATCGAGGAA GTGTCGCACA ATGCCATCGC CGTCTACTGG
     6241 AATCCGCTGG AGAGCTCCGC CAAGATCAAC ATTGCGGTTC AGTGCTTGAG CACGGATTTC
     6301 AGCAGTCAAA AGGGAGTTAA GGGCCTGCCG CTGCACGTAC AAATCGACAC ATTTGAGGAC
     6361 CCCAGAGATA CGGCGGTCTT CCACCGCGGC TACTGTCAGA TAAAGGTCTT CTGCGATAAG
     6421 GGCGCCGAAC GAAAGACGCG CGATGAAGAG CGGCGGGCCG CCAAACGAAA GATGACAGCC
     6481 ACGGGCAGAA AGAAGCTGGA CGAGCTTTAC CATCCGGTAA CGGATCGGTC CGAGTTCTAT
     6541 GGCATGCAGG ACTTCGCCAA GCCGCCGGTG CTATTCTCGC CCGCCGAGGA CATGGAGAAG
     6601 GTAGGTCAGC TGGGCATTGG CGCTGCCACC GGCATGACAT TCAACCCCCT GAGCAACGGC
     6661 AACTCCAACT CCAACTCGCA CTCGTCCTTG CAGAGCTTCT ACGGCCATGA GACTGACTCG
     6721 CCGGACCTGA AGGGGGCCTC ACCGTTCCTG CTCCACGGCC AGAAGGTGGC CACGCCGACG
     6781 CTCAAGTTCC ACAACCATTT TCCGCCCGAC ATGCAGACCG ATAAGAAGGA TCACATACTG
     6841 GACCAGAACA TGTTGACCAG CACACCCCTG ACCGACTTTG GTCCGCCGAT GAAGCGCGGC
     6901 AGGATGACGC CGCCGACCTC GGAACGCGTG ATGCTGTACG TGCGGCAGGA GAACGAGGAG
     6961 GTGTATACAC CGTTGCACGT GGTGCCGCCC ACCACGATCG GCCTGCTAAA TGCGATTGAA
     7021 AACAAATACA AAATCTCAAC AACGAGCATA AATAACATTT ATCGCACAAA CAAGAAGGGG
     7081 ATTACTGCGA AAATTGACGA TGACATGATA TCGTTCTACT GCAACGAGGA CATCTTTCTG
     7141 CTGGAGGTGC AACAGATCGA GGACGACCTG TACGATGTGA CGCTCACGGA GCTGCCCAAT
     7201 CAGGACTACA AAGACGATGA CGACAAGGAT TACAAGGACG ACGACGATAA GGACTATAAA
     7261 GATGACGATG ACAAATAATC TAGAGGATCT TTGTGAAGGA ACCTTACTTC TGTGGTGTGA
     7321 CATAATTGGA CAAACTACCT ACAGAGATTT AAAGCTCTAA GGTAAATATA AAATTTTTAA
     7381 GTGTATAATG TGTTAAACTA CTGATTCTAA TTGTTTGTGT ATTTTAGATT CCAACCTATG
     7441 GAACTGATGA ATGGGAGCAG TGGTGGAATG CCTTTAATGA GGAAAACCTG TTTTGCTCAG
     7501 AAGAAATGCC ATCTAGTGAT GATGAGGCTA CTGCTGACTC TCAACATTCT ACTCCTCCAA
     7561 AAAAGAAGAG AAAGGTAGAA GACCCCAAGG ACTTTCCTTC AGAATTGCTA AGTTTTTTGA
     7621 GTCATGCTGT GTTTAGTAAT AGAACTCTTG CTTGCTTTGC TATTTACACC ACAAAGGAAA
     7681 AAGCTGCACT GCTATACAAG AAAATTATGG AAAAATATTT GATGTATAGT GCCTTGACTA
     7741 GAGATCATAA TCAGCCATAC CACATTTGTA GAGGTTTTAC TTGCTTTAAA AAACCTCCCA
     7801 CACCTCCCCC TGAACCTGAA ACATAAAATG AATGCAATTG TTGTTGTTAA CTTGTTTATT
     7861 GCAGCTTATA ATGGTTACAA ATAAAGCAAT AGCATCACAA ATTTCACAAA TAAAGCATTT
     7921 TTTTCACTGC ATTCTAGTTG TGGTTTGTCC AAACTCATCA ATGTATCTTA TCATGTCTGG
     7981 ATCCACTAGT GTCGACGATG TAGGTCACGG TCTCGAAGCC GCGGTGCGGG TGCCAGGGCG
     8041 TGCCCTTGGG CTCCCCGGGC GCGTACTCCA CCTCACCCAT CTGGTCCATC ATGATGAACG
     8101 GGTCGAGGTG GCGGTAGTTG ATCCCGGCGA ACGCGCGGCG CACCGGGAAG CCCTCGCCCT
     8161 CGAAACCGCT GGGCGCGGTG GTCACGGTGA GCACGGGACG TGCGACGGCG TCGGCGGGTG
     8221 CGGATACGCG GGGCAGCGTC AGCGGGTTCT CGACGGTCAC GGCGGGCATG TCGACACTAG
     8281 TTCTAGCCAG CTTTTGTTCC CTTTAGTGAG GGTTAATTTC GAGCTTGGCG TAATCATGGT
     8341 CATAGCTGTT TCCTGTGTGA AATTGTTATC CGCTCACAAT TCCACACAAC ATACGAGCCG
     8401 GAAGCATAAA GTGTAAAGCC TGGGGTGCCT AATGAGTGAG CTAACTCACA TTAATTGCGT
     8461 TGCGCTCACT GCCCGCTTTC CAGTCGGGAA ACCTGTCGTG CCAGCTGCAT TAATGAATCG
     8521 GCCAACGCGC GGGGAGAGGC GGTTTGCGTA TTGGGCGCTC TTCCGCTTCC TCGCTCACTG
     8581 ACTCGCTGCG CTCGGTCGTT CGGCTGCGGC GAGCGGTATC AGCTCACTCA AAGGCGGTAA
     8641 TACGGTTATC CACAGAATCA GGGGATAACG CAGGAAAGAA CATGTGAGCA AAAGGCCAGC
     8701 AAAAGGCCAG GAACCGTAAA AAGGCCGCGT TGCTGGCGTT TTTCCATAGG CTCCGCCCCC
     8761 CTGACGAGCA TCACAAAAAT CGACGCTCAA GTCAGAGGTG GCGAAACCCG ACAGGACTAT
     8821 AAAGATACCA GGCGTTTCCC CCTGGAAGCT CCCTCGTGCG CTCTCCTGTT CCGACCCTGC
     8881 CGCTTACCGG ATACCTGTCC GCCTTTCTCC CTTCGGGAAG CGTGGCGCTT TCTCATAGCT
     8941 CACGCTGTAG GTATCTCAGT TCGGTGTAGG TCGTTCGCTC CAAGCTGGGC TGTGTGCACG
     9001 AACCCCCCGT TCAGCCCGAC CGCTGCGCCT TATCCGGTAA CTATCGTCTT GAGTCCAACC
     9061 CGGTAAGACA CGACTTATCG CCACTGGCAG CAGCCACTGG TAACAGGATT AGCAGAGCGA
     9121 GGTATGTAGG CGGTGCTACA GAGTTCTTGA AGTGGTGGCC TAACTACGGC TACACTAGAA
     9181 GAACAGTATT TGGTATCTGC GCTCTGCTGA AGCCAGTTAC CTTCGGAAAA AGAGTTGGTA
     9241 GCTCTTGATC CGGCAAACAA ACCACCGCTG GTAGCGGTGG TTTTTTTGTT TGCAAGCAGC
     9301 AGATTACGCG CAGAAAAAAA GGATCTCAAG AAGATCCTTT GATCTTTTCT ACGGGGTCTG
     9361 ACGCTCAGTG GAACGAAAAC TCACGTTAAG GGATTTTGGT CATGAGATTA TCAAAAAGGA
     9421 TCTTCACCTA GATCCTTTTA AATTAAAAAT GAAGTTTTAA ATCAATCTAA AGTATATATG
     9481 AGTAAACTTG GTCTGACAGT TACCAATGCT TAATCAGTGA GGCACCTATC TCAGCGATCT
     9541 GTCTATTTCG TTCATCCATA GTTGCCTGAC TCCCCGTCGT GTAGATAACT ACGATACGGG
     9601 AGGGCTTACC ATCTGGCCCC AGTGCTGCAA TGATACCGCG AGACCCACGC TCACCGGCTC
     9661 CAGATTTATC AGCAATAAAC CAGCCAGCCG GAAGGGCCGA GCGCAGAAGT GGTCCTGCAA
     9721 CTTTATCCGC CTCCATCCAG TCTATTAATT GTTGCCGGGA AGCTAGAGTA AGTAGTTCGC
     9781 CAGTTAATAG TTTGCGCAAC GTTGTTGCCA TTGCTACAGG CATCGTGGTG TCACGCTCGT
     9841 CGTTTGGTAT GGCTTCATTC AGCTCCGGTT CCCAACGATC AAGGCGAGTT ACATGATCCC
     9901 CCATGTTGTG CAAAAAAGCG GTTAGCTCCT TCGGTCCTCC GATCGTTGTC AGAAGTAAGT
     9961 TGGCCGCAGT GTTATCACTC ATGGTTATGG CAGCACTGCA TAATTCTCTT ACTGTCATGC
    10021 CATCCGTAAG ATGCTTTTCT GTGACTGGTG AGTACTCAAC CAAGTCATTC TGAGAATAGT
    10081 GTATGCGGCG ACCGAGTTGC TCTTGCCCGG CGTCAATACG GGATAATACC GCGCCACATA
    10141 GCAGAACTTT AAAAGTGCTC ATCATTGGAA AACGTTCTTC GGGGCGAAAA CTCTCAAGGA
    10201 TCTTACCGCT GTTGAGATCC AGTTCGATGT AACCCACTCG TGCACCCAAC TGATCTTCAG
    10261 CATCTTTTAC TTTCACCAGC GTTTCTGGGT GAGCAAAAAC AGGAAGGCAA AATGCCGCAA
    10321 AAAAGGGAAT AAGGGCGACA CGGAAATGTT GAATACTCAT ACTCTTCCTT TTTCAATATT
    10381 ATTGAAGCAT TTATCAGGGT TATTGTCTCA TGAGCGGATA CATATTTGAA TGTATTTAGA
    10441 AAAATAAACA AATAGGGGTT CCGCGCACAT TTCCCCGAAA AGTGCCAC
//
